# Supplementary material for: Caenorhabditis elegans LET-413 Scribble is essential in the epidermis for growth, viability, and directional outgrowth of epithelial seam cells
Source: PLoS Genet. 2021 Oct 21;17(10):e1009856. doi: 10.1371/journal.pgen.1009856 (PMC8570498; doi:10.1371/journal.pgen.1009856)
Supplement: S1 File — This.zip file contains DNA files of the genomic regions of all CRISPR engineered loci, of plasmids used as PCR templates for the generation of repair templates, and of dominant active and dominant negative constructs of CED-10 and CDC-42. Files are present in two formats: a binary SnapGene file, which can be opened with the SnapGene viewer, and a text-based Genbank file, which is compatible with all text editors but contains less extensive feature formatting. (ZIP) [file pgen.1009856.s008.zip › Supplemental File 2 - DNA files/Genbank format/pJJS001 pBSK mIAA7 GFP linker.gb]

LOCUS       Exported                4029 bp DNA     circular SYN 13-SEP-2021
DEFINITION  synthetic circular DNA
ACCESSION   .
VERSION     .
KEYWORDS    .
SOURCE      synthetic DNA construct
  ORGANISM  synthetic DNA construct
REFERENCE   1  (bases 1 to 4029)
  AUTHORS   .
  TITLE     Direct Submission
  JOURNAL   Exported Sep 21, 2021 from SnapGene 5.3.2
            https://www.snapgene.com
FEATURES             Location/Qualifiers
     source          1..4029
                     /organism="synthetic DNA construct"
                     /mol_type="other DNA"
     rep_origin      complement(135..441)
                     /direction=LEFT
                     /label=f1_origin
     misc_feature    complement(459..614)
                     /label=lacZ_a
     promoter        626..644
                     /label=T7_promoter
     primer_bind     complement(631..653)
                     /label=oRS023 pBSK Acc65I GA Rv
     primer_bind     634..671
                     /label=oJJS023_pBSK-mIAA7_F1
     misc_feature    654..656
                     /label=Start
     CDS             join(657..764,816..911)
                     /codon_start=1
                     /label=mIAA7
                     /translation="GFSETVDLMLNLQSNKEGSVDLKNVSAVPKEKTTLKDPSKPPAKA
                     QVVGWPPVRNYRKNMMTQQKTSS"
     primer_bind     657..675
                     /label=oRS792 Sp9 dlg-1 mIAA GFP F
     primer_bind     657..673
                     /label=oJJS044_PAR-6_mIAA7_eGFP_RT_F1
     primer_bind     657..673
                     /label=oJJS036_mIAA7_eGFP_DLG1_F1
     primer_bind     657..673
                     /label=oJJS056_SAX-7_mIAA7_eGFP_RT_F1
     primer_bind     complement(894..921)
                     /label=oJJS024_mIAA7-FP_R1
     primer_bind     902..930
                     /label=oJJS031_mIAA7-eGFP_F1
     CDS             912..1780
                     /codon_start=1
                     /label=GFP cai 1.0
                     /translation="MSKGEELFTGVVPILVELDGDVNGHKFSVSGEGEGDATYGKLTLK
                     FICTTGKLPVPWPTLVTTFTYGVQCFSRYPDHMKRHDFFKSAMPEGYVQERTIFFKVSL
                     NIN*Y*LTLII*IFRTTETTRPVPRSSSRETPSSTVSSSR*V*TVRY*LTIHI*IFRES
                     TSRRTETSSDTSSNTTTTPTTSTSWPTSKRTESRSTSR*V*T*FY*LTNLI*IFRSVTT
                     SRTDLSNSPTTTNKTPQSETDQSSSQTTTTSPPNPPSPRTQTRSVTTWSSRSSSPLPES
                     PTEWTSST"
     primer_bind     complement(1759..1780)
                     /label=oRS793 Sp9 dlg-1 mIAA7 GFP R
     primer_bind     complement(1761..1808)
                     /label=oJJS032_FP-Link_R1
     primer_bind     complement(1761..1780)
                     /label=oJJS057_SAX-7_mIAA7_eGFP_RT_R1
     primer_bind     complement(1761..1780)
                     /label=oJJS037_mIAA7_eGFP_DLG1_R1
     primer_bind     complement(1761..1780)
                     /label=oJJS045_PAR-6_mIAA7_eGFP_RT_R1
     misc_feature    1781..1816
                     /label=N-tag Linker
     primer_bind     1789..1840
                     /label=oJJS033_Link-pBSK_F1
     promoter        complement(1840..1859)
                     /label=T3_promoter
     promoter        complement(1929..1958)
                     /label=lac_promoter
     gene            complement(3041..3901)
                     /label=Ampicillin
     promoter        complement(3943..3971)
                     /label=AmpR_promoter
ORIGIN
        1 ctaaattgta agcgttaata ttttgttaaa attcgcgtta aatttttgtt aaatcagctc
       61 attttttaac caataggccg aaatcggcaa aatcccttat aaatcaaaag aatagaccga
      121 gatagggttg agtgttgttc cagtttggaa caagagtcca ctattaaaga acgtggactc
      181 caacgtcaaa ggnnnnnnnn nnnnnnnnnn nnnnnnnnnn nnnnnnnnnn nnnnnnnnnn
      241 ntnnnnnnnn nnnnnnnnnn nnnnnnnnnn nnnnnnnnnn nnnnnnnnnn nnnnnnnnnn
      301 nnnnnnnnnn nnnnnnnnnn nnnnnnnnnn nnngnnnnnn nnnnnnnnnn nnnnnnnnnn
      361 nnnnnnnnnn nnnnnnnnnn nnnnnnnnnn nnnnnnnnnn nnnnnnnnnn nnnnnnnnnn
      421 nnnnnnnnnn nnnnnnnnnn nnnnnnnnnn nnnnnnnncc cattcgccat tcaggctgcg
      481 caactgttgg gaagggcgat cggtgcgggc ctcttcgcta ttacgccagc tggcgaaagg
      541 gggatgtgct gcaaggcgat taagttgggt aacgccaggg ttttcccagt cacgacgttg
      601 taaaacgacg gccagtgagc gcgcgtaata cgactcacta tagggcgaat tggatgggat
      661 tctccgagac cgtcgacctc atgctcaacc tccaatccaa caaggaggga tccgtcgacc
      721 tcaagaacgt ctccgccgtc ccaaaggaga agaccaccct caaggtaagt ttaaacatat
      781 atatactaac taaccctgat tatttaaatt ttcaggaccc atccaagcca ccagccaagg
      841 cccaagtcgt cggatggcca ccagtccgta actaccgtaa gaacatgatg acccaacaaa
      901 agacctcctc catgtccaag ggagaggaac tcttcaccgg agtcgtccca atcctcgtcg
      961 agctcgacgg agacgtcaac ggacacaagt tctccgtctc aggagaggga gagggagacg
     1021 ccacctacgg aaagctcacc ctcaagttca tctgcaccac cggaaagctc ccagtcccat
     1081 ggccaaccct cgtcaccacc ttcacttacg gagtccaatg cttctcccgt tacccagacc
     1141 acatgaagcg tcacgacttc ttcaagtccg ccatgccaga gggatacgtc caagagcgta
     1201 ccatcttctt caaggtaagt ttaaacatta attaatacta actaaccctg attatttaaa
     1261 ttttcaggac gacggaaact acaagacccg tgccgaggtc aagttcgagg gagacaccct
     1321 cgtcaaccgt atcgagctca aggtaagttt aaacagttcg gtactaacta accatacata
     1381 tttaaatttt cagggaatcg acttcaagga ggacggaaac atcctcggac acaagctcga
     1441 atacaactac aactcccaca acgtctacat catggccgac aagcaaaaga acggaatcaa
     1501 ggtcaacttc aaggtaagtt taaacatgat tttactaact aactaatctg atttaaattt
     1561 tcagatccgt cacaacatcg aggacggatc tgtccaactc gccgaccact accaacaaaa
     1621 caccccaatc ggagacggac cagtcctcct cccagacaac cactacctct ccacccaatc
     1681 cgccctctcc aaggacccaa acgagaagcg tgaccacatg gtcctcaagg agttcgtcac
     1741 cgctgccgga atcacccacg gaatggacga gctctacaag ggcagcggtg gcagtggagg
     1801 taccggcgga agcggtgcgg tggagctcca gcttttgttc cctttagtga gggttaattg
     1861 cgcgcttggc gtaatcatgg tcatagctgt ttcctgtgtg aaattgttat ccgctcacaa
     1921 ttccacacaa catacgagcc ggaagcataa agtgtaaagc ctggggtgcc taatgagtga
     1981 gctaactcac attaattgcg ttgcgctcac tgcccgcttt ccagtcggga aacctgtcgt
     2041 gccagctgca ttaatgaatc ggccaacgcg cggggagagg cggtttgcgt attgggcgct
     2101 cttccgcttc ctcgctcact gactcgctgc gctcggtcgt tcggctgcgg cgagcggtat
     2161 cagctcactc aaaggcggta atacggttat ccacagaatc aggggataac gcaggaaaga
     2221 acatgtgagc aaaaggccag caaaaggcca ggaaccgtaa aaaggccgcg ttgctggcgt
     2281 ttttccatag gctccgcccc cctgacgagc atcacaaaaa tcgacgctca agtcagaggt
     2341 ggcgaaaccc gacaggacta taaagatacc aggcgtttcc ccctggaagc tccctcgtgc
     2401 gctctcctgt tccgaccctg ccgcttaccg gatacctgtc cgcctttctc ccttcgggaa
     2461 gcgtggcgct ttctcatagc tcacgctgta ggtatctcag ttcggtgtag gtcgttcgct
     2521 ccaagctggg ctgtgtgcac gaaccccccg ttcagcccga ccgctgcgcc ttatccggta
     2581 actatcgtct tgagtccaac ccggtaagac acgacttatc gccactggca gcagccactg
     2641 gtaacaggat tagcagagcg aggtatgtag gcggtgctac agagttcttg aagtggtggc
     2701 ctaactacgg ctacactaga aggacagtat ttggtatctg cgctctgctg aagccagtta
     2761 ccttcggaaa aagagttggt agctcttgat ccggcaaaca aaccaccgct ggtagcggtg
     2821 gtttttttgt ttgcaagcag cagattacgc gcagaaaaaa aggatctcaa gaagatcctt
     2881 tgatcttttc tacggggtct gacgctcagt ggaacgaaaa ctcacgttaa gggattttgg
     2941 tcatgagatt atcaaaaagg atcttcacct agatcctttt aaattaaaaa tgaagtttta
     3001 aatcaatcta aagtatatat gagtaaactt ggtctgacag ttaccaatgc ttaatcagtg
     3061 aggcacctat ctcagcgatc tgtctatttc gttcatccat agttgcctga ctccccgtcg
     3121 tgtagataac tacgatacgg gagggcttac catctggccc cagtgctgca atgataccgc
     3181 gagacccacg ctcaccggct ccagatttat cagcaataaa ccagccagcc ggaagggccg
     3241 agcgcagaag tggtcctgca actttatccg cctccatcca gtctattaat tgttgccggg
     3301 aagctagagt aagtagttcg ccagttaata gtttgcgcaa cgttgttgcc attgctacag
     3361 gcatcgtggt gtcacgctcg tcgtttggta tggcttcatt cagctccggt tcccaacgat
     3421 caaggcgagt tacatgatcc cccatgttgt gcaaaaaagc ggttagctcc ttcggtcctc
     3481 cgatcgttgt cagaagtaag ttggccgcag tgttatcact catggttatg gcagcactgc
     3541 ataattctct tactgtcatg ccatccgtaa gatgcttttc tgtgactggt gagtactcaa
     3601 ccaagtcatt ctgagaatag tgtatgcggc gaccgagttg ctcttgcccg gcgtcaatac
     3661 gggataatac cgcgccacat agcagaactt taaaagtgct catcattgga aaacgttctt
     3721 cggggcgaaa actctcaagg atcttaccgc tgttgagatc cagttcgatg taacccactc
     3781 gtgcacccaa ctgatcttca gcatctttta ctttcaccag cgtttctggg tgagcaaaaa
     3841 caggaaggca aaatgccgca aaaaagggaa taagggcgac acggaaatgt tgaatactca
     3901 tactcttcct ttttcaatat tattgaagca tttatcaggg ttattgtctc atgagcggat
     3961 acatatttga atgtatttag aaaaataaac aaataggggt tccgcgcaca tttccccgaa
     4021 aagtgccac
//
