# Supplementary material for: Caenorhabditis elegans LET-413 Scribble is essential in the epidermis for growth, viability, and directional outgrowth of epithelial seam cells
Source: PLoS Genet. 2021 Oct 21;17(10):e1009856. doi: 10.1371/journal.pgen.1009856 (PMC8570498; doi:10.1371/journal.pgen.1009856)
Supplement: S1 File — This.zip file contains DNA files of the genomic regions of all CRISPR engineered loci, of plasmids used as PCR templates for the generation of repair templates, and of dominant active and dominant negative constructs of CED-10 and CDC-42. Files are present in two formats: a binary SnapGene file, which can be opened with the SnapGene viewer, and a text-based Genbank file, which is compatible with all text editors but contains less extensive feature formatting. (ZIP) [file pgen.1009856.s008.zip › Supplemental File 2 - DNA files/Genbank format/pRS066 pBSK mCherry tbb-2.gb]

LOCUS       Exported                6795 bp DNA     circular SYN 09-JUN-2021
DEFINITION  synthetic circular DNA
ACCESSION   .
VERSION     .
KEYWORDS    .
SOURCE      synthetic DNA construct
  ORGANISM  synthetic DNA construct
REFERENCE   1  (bases 1 to 6795)
  AUTHORS   .
  TITLE     Direct Submission
  JOURNAL   Exported Sep 21, 2021 from SnapGene 5.3.2
            https://www.snapgene.com
FEATURES             Location/Qualifiers
     source          1..6795
                     /organism="synthetic DNA construct"
                     /mol_type="other DNA"
     rep_origin      complement(12..452)
                     /direction=LEFT
                     /label=F1 ori
     rep_origin      24..330
                     /label=F1 ori
                     /label=F1 ori(1)
     CDS             complement(463..531)
                     /label=LacZ alpha
     primer_bind     602..619
                     /label=M13-fwd
     primer_bind     626..645
                     /label=T7
     misc_feature    653
                     /label=hiertussen
     misc_feature    654..675
                     /label=Primer F1
     misc_feature    2144..2171
                     /label=Primer R1
     primer_bind     2171..2190
                     /label=Primer 1
     misc_feature    join(2172..2324,2376..2597,2649..2856,2908..3029)
                     /label=mCherry cai 0.99
     misc_feature    2172..2191
                     /label=Primer F2
     misc_feature    3007..3029
                     /label=Primer R2
     primer_bind     complement(3007..3029)
                     /label=Primer 2
     misc_feature    3030..3041
                     /label=4xgly linker
     misc_feature    join(3042..3049,3051..3055,3057..3061,3063..3067)
                     /label=tbb-2
     misc_feature    3042..3067
                     /label=Primer F3
     misc_feature    join(3048..3049,3051..3055,3057..3061,3063..3067,
                     3069..3070)
                     /label=gRNA tbb-2 26
     misc_feature    3050
                     /label=New Feature
                     /label=New Feature(1)
     misc_feature    3056
                     /label=mutated
     misc_feature    3056
                     /label=New Feature
     misc_feature    3062
                     /label=mutated
                     /label=mutated(1)
     misc_feature    3068..3070
                     /label=PAM
     misc_feature    3069..4541
                     /label=tbb-2
                     /label=tbb-2(2)
     misc_feature    4521..4541
                     /label=Primer R3
     misc_feature    4542..4585
                     /label=tbb-2
                     /label=tbb-2(1)
     misc_feature    4563..4585
                     /label=New Feature
                     /label=New Feature(2)
     misc_feature    4586
                     /label=hiertussen
                     /label=hiertussen(1)
     primer_bind     complement(4608..4627)
                     /label=T3
     primer_bind     complement(4645..4665)
                     /label=M13-rev
     misc_binding    complement(4671..4693)
                     /label=LacO
     rep_origin      complement(5033..5715)
                     /direction=LEFT
                     /label=ColE1 origin
     CDS             complement(5813..6472)
                     /label=AmpR
ORIGIN
        1 cacctgnnnn nnnnnnnnnn nnnnnnnnnn nnnnnnnnnn nnnnnnnnnn nnnnnnnnnn
       61 nnnnnnnnnn nnnnnnnnnn nnnnnnnnnn nnnnnnnnnn nnnnnnnnnn nnnnnnnnnn
      121 nnnnnnnnnn cnnnnnnnnn nnnnnnnnnn nnnnnnnnnn nnnnnnnnnn nnnnnnnnnn
      181 nnnnnnnnnn nnnnnnnnnn nnnnnnnnnn nnnnnnnnnn nnannnnnnn nnnnnnnnnn
      241 nnnnnnnnnn nnnnnnnnnn nnnnnnnnnn nncctttgac gttggagtcc acgttcttta
      301 atagtggact cttgttccaa actggaacaa cactcaaccc tatctcggtc tattcttttg
      361 atttataagg gattttgccg atttcggcct attggttaaa aaatgagctg atttaacaaa
      421 aatttaacgc gaattttaac aaaatattaa cgcttacaat ttccattcgc cattcaggct
      481 gcgcaactgt tgggaagggc gatcggtgcg ggcctcttcg ctattacgcc agctggcgaa
      541 agggggatgt gctgcaaggc gattaagttg ggtaacgcca gggttttccc agtcacgacg
      601 ttgtaaaacg acggccagtg aattgtaata cgactcacta tagggcgaat tggtgtccat
      661 ccgaaacata gagggcgcgg agagaaaaac gacgggagaa gggagggaag cacgggcggc
      721 gccagtctct atgtttctcg cttggtataa tgtgtctcat cgacaacgga aagtgggggt
      781 aagagtagag ctctttttcg tccccagcgc cgacacacga cccttaactc gacttttttc
      841 gtcagttatt tcttggaatt tttttttgaa gcttcccgtt gatttggatt gtattttaaa
      901 atcgttatcc aaccagcaac tgatctagat agtacccatt aacattgtct cctggcgcgt
      961 gtactacggt aattgacctt tctctgactg gctgcatgtg tgacgaagta ttggctgcat
     1021 atgtatcgta ttgtataggc gaccccaagc cgattgtcac tgccacgtca tctccgtttc
     1081 tcttttctcc gcaattctca attcaccacc accgcagccg tcaacagggg tacgatttcc
     1141 atcgcattga actagttttt gtccctcgtt tttcttcacg gttcgtcttc atctctttta
     1201 ttctgaaggc ttttcaaagc tgcaggcccc cagcacattt cattcggttc ccataggatt
     1261 actgcgcgcc aagcggcatc tccctctcta ccccaaacca atagcaccaa attgcacccg
     1321 atgaaaagcc atctgtgtcg tgtgctctat ctccttctgc caaacctagt ggtgacacgc
     1381 aaaacaaatg gattaagcaa aaagagaggg aattgatgga cattttgtgt atgtttcgca
     1441 atagatttgc ctctgctctc ttcctcttca cccattctac ccatatctgc atatttcgca
     1501 atagtctatt cgatttcacc accctttgca gtccaacaac gactgctgcc ccagtggcca
     1561 ctgcggtttt taatgcgagc gggcgccgcg cgccccgtgt tctcgcgatt atcgatccga
     1621 atgcacacag cgtcggacac aactgcgccc gacccgcctc ttcttcgtct ccattccata
     1681 catcccaaga gctgcatgtc tgctcctaca acgtcctttt gtttcctttt tggggtagcg
     1741 attatgaaaa gtgggctcat tttagagcaa atagaaaggt acttgcgctg aaatttttat
     1801 cgaaagtagt taatttcgga gtgcaataaa ctagaatcaa cctatataga atagaaaaga
     1861 atcaccaatt aaacatctct tatatttttc aaggtaacct tattcaacct tattcctaat
     1921 tcgtctttta atttcttatt ttcgccgtga atcatttaat ttcagagcac aataaactag
     1981 aatcaaatca ccaattaaac atctctcaaa tttcaatgta ttaaaaaaac ttactccttt
     2041 aattttaaat ttttgccgtg aatcattgct tttcaatatc gaccatgacg tgttctcttt
     2101 cttttgttat tttccttcat cttctctatc taaatatagt ttttcaattc attacgacct
     2161 tttcagcaaa aatgtccaag ggagaggagg acaacatggc catcatcaag gagttcatgc
     2221 gtttcaaggt ccacatggag ggatcagtca acggacacga gttcgagatc gagggagagg
     2281 gagagggacg tccatacgag ggaacccaaa ccgccaagct caaggtaagt ttaaacatat
     2341 atatactaac taaccctgat tatttaaatt ttcaggtcac caagggagga ccactcccat
     2401 tcgcctggga catcctctcc ccacaattca tgtacggatc aaaggcctac gtcaagcacc
     2461 cagccgacat cccagactac ctcaagctct ccttcccaga gggattcaag tgggagcgtg
     2521 tcatgaactt cgaggacgga ggagtcgtca ccgtcaccca agactcctcc ctccaagacg
     2581 gagagttcat ctacaaggta agtttaaaca gttcggtact aactaaccat acatatttaa
     2641 attttcaggt caagctccgt ggaaccaact tcccatccga cggaccagtc atgcaaaaga
     2701 agaccatggg atgggaggcc tcctccgagc gtatgtaccc agaggacgga gccctcaagg
     2761 gagagatcaa gcaacgtctc aagctcaagg acggaggaca ctacgacgcc gaggtcaaga
     2821 ccacctacaa ggccaagaag ccagtccaac tcccaggtaa gtttaaacat gattttacta
     2881 actaactaat ctgatttaaa ttttcaggag cctacaacgt caacatcaag ctcgacatca
     2941 cctcccacaa cgaggactac accatcgtcg agcaatacga gcgtgccgag ggacgtcact
     3001 ccaccggagg aatggacgag ctctacaagg gcggtggggg aatgagagaa atcgttcacg
     3061 ttcaagccgg acaatgcgga aaccaaatcg gatccaaatt ctgggaggtc atctccgacg
     3121 agcacggaat ccagccagac ggaaccttca agggagagac ggatctccag cttgagcgca
     3181 ttgacgtcta ctacaacgaa gccaacagtg agtttttaaa attttctgga gatttcgaaa
     3241 tcgtttagtt ggaatgatta attaattaaa ttttttcaga cggaaagtat gtgccacgcg
     3301 ccgtgttggt cgatctcgaa ccaggaacca tggattctgt ccgctctgga ccattcggcc
     3361 agctgttccg tcctgacaac tttgtgttcg gacaaagcgg agccggaaac aactgggcca
     3421 agggtcacta cacagaagga gctgagcttg tcgacaatgt gcttgacgtg atccgcaagg
     3481 aagccgaagg atgcgattgt cttcaaggat tccaactcac tcactctctc ggaggaggaa
     3541 ccggatctgg aatgggaaca cttctcatct ccaaaatccg cgaagagtac ccagacagaa
     3601 tcatgagctc attctcggtt gtaccatcgc caaaggtgtc cgacacagtt gtagaaccat
     3661 acaatgccac cctctccgtc caccagcttg ttgagaacac cgatgagacc tactgcattg
     3721 acaacgaggc cctctacgac atctgctacc gtaccctcaa actcaccaac ccaacctacg
     3781 gtgatttgaa ccatcttggt aagttattat ttcttgttca agtttaagtt atgcacaagt
     3841 tacccaaatt gaaacctaat aattacaatt ttcagtatcc ctcaccatgt ccggagttac
     3901 cacctgtctc cgattcccag gacagctcaa tgccgatctc cgcaagcttg ccgtcaacat
     3961 ggttccattc ccacgtcttc acttcttcat gccaggattc gcaccacttt ccgccaaggg
     4021 aacccaggct taccgtgccc ttaccgtcgc cgagctcacc caacaaatgt tcgatgccaa
     4081 gaacatgatg gctgcctgtg acccaagaca cggacgttac ctgaccgtgg ccgctatgtt
     4141 ccgtggacgc atgtcgatga gagaggttga cgagcaaatg ctcaacgttc agaacaagaa
     4201 ctcgtcctac ttcgtcgaat ggatcccgaa caacgtcaag accgccgttt gtgacatccc
     4261 accaagagga ctcaagatgg ctgccacctt cgttggaaac tcgaccgcta tccaagagct
     4321 tttcaagcgt atctcagagc agttcactgg taagaaattt gaaactatca tccagtatca
     4381 gttttaaaaa cgttattttt tcagctatgt tccgccgcaa ggctttcctc cattggtaca
     4441 ctggagaagg aatggacgag atggagttca ccgaagccga gagcaacatg aacgatctca
     4501 tctcagaata ccaacaatac caagaagcaa ctgccgaaga cgacgtcgac ggatacgctg
     4561 agggagaagc tggagagact tacgagcggt ggagctccag cttttgttcc ctttagtgag
     4621 ggttaatttc gagcttggcg taatcatggt catagctgtt tcctgtgtga aattgttatc
     4681 cgctcacaat tccacacaac atacgagccg gaagcataaa gtgtaaagcc tggggtgcct
     4741 aatgagtgag ctaactcaca ttaattgcgt tgcgctcact gcccgctttc cagtcgggaa
     4801 acctgtcgtg ccagctgcat taatgaatcg gccaacgcgc ggggagaggc ggtttgcgta
     4861 ttgggcgctc ttccgcttcc tcgctcactg actcgctgcg ctcggtcgtt cggctgcggc
     4921 gagcggtatc agctcactca aaggcggtaa tacggttatc cacagaatca ggggataacg
     4981 caggaaagaa catgtgagca aaaggccagc aaaaggccag gaaccgtaaa aaggccgcgt
     5041 tgctggcgtt tttccatagg ctccgccccc ctgacgagca tcacaaaaat cgacgctcaa
     5101 gtcagaggtg gcgaaacccg acaggactat aaagatacca ggcgtttccc cctggaagct
     5161 ccctcgtgcg ctctcctgtt ccgaccctgc cgcttaccgg atacctgtcc gcctttctcc
     5221 cttcgggaag cgtggcgctt tctcatagct cacgctgtag gtatctcagt tcggtgtagg
     5281 tcgttcgctc caagctgggc tgtgtgcacg aaccccccgt tcagcccgac cgctgcgcct
     5341 tatccggtaa ctatcgtctt gagtccaacc cggtaagaca cgacttatcg ccactggcag
     5401 cagccactgg taacaggatt agcagagcga ggtatgtagg cggtgctaca gagttcttga
     5461 agtggtggcc taactacggc tacactagaa ggacagtatt tggtatctgc gctctgctga
     5521 agccagttac cttcggaaaa agagttggta gctcttgatc cggcaaacaa accaccgctg
     5581 gtagcggtgg tttttttgtt tgcaagcagc agattacgcg cagaaaaaaa ggatctcaag
     5641 aagatccttt gatcttttct acggggtctg acgctcagtg gaacgaaaac tcacgttaag
     5701 ggattttggt catgagatta tcaaaaagga tcttcaccta gatcctttta aattaaaaat
     5761 gaagttttaa atcaatctaa agtatatatg agtaaacttg gtctgacagt taccaatgct
     5821 taatcagtga ggcacctatc tcagcgatct gtctatttcg ttcatccata gttgcctgac
     5881 tccccgtcgt gtagataact acgatacggg agggcttacc atctggcccc agtgctgcaa
     5941 tgataccgcg agacccacgc tcaccggctc cagatttatc agcaataaac cagccagccg
     6001 gaagggccga gcgcagaagt ggtcctgcaa ctttatccgc ctccatccag tctattaatt
     6061 gttgccggga agctagagta agtagttcgc cagttaatag tttgcgcaac gttgttgcca
     6121 ttgctacagg catcgtggtg tcacgctcgt cgtttggtat ggcttcattc agctccggtt
     6181 cccaacgatc aaggcgagtt acatgatccc ccatgttgtg caaaaaagcg gttagctcct
     6241 tcggtcctcc gatcgttgtc agaagtaagt tggccgcagt gttatcactc atggttatgg
     6301 cagcactgca taattctctt actgtcatgc catccgtaag atgcttttct gtgactggtg
     6361 agtactcaac caagtcattc tgagaatagt gtatgcggcg accgagttgc tcttgcccgg
     6421 cgtcaatacg ggataatacc gcgccacata gcagaacttt aaaagtgctc atcattggaa
     6481 aacgttcttc ggggcgaaaa ctctcaagga tcttaccgct gttgagatcc agttcgatgt
     6541 aacccactcg tgcacccaac tgatcttcag catcttttac tttcaccagc gtttctgggt
     6601 gagcaaaaac aggaaggcaa aatgccgcaa aaaagggaat aagggcgaca cggaaatgtt
     6661 gaatactcat actcttcctt tttcaatatt attgaagcat ttatcagggt tattgtctca
     6721 tgagcggata catatttgaa tgtatttaga aaaataaaca aataggggtt ccgcgcacat
     6781 ttccccgaaa agtgc
//
