# Supplementary material for: Caenorhabditis elegans LET-413 Scribble is essential in the epidermis for growth, viability, and directional outgrowth of epithelial seam cells
Source: PLoS Genet. 2021 Oct 21;17(10):e1009856. doi: 10.1371/journal.pgen.1009856 (PMC8570498; doi:10.1371/journal.pgen.1009856)
Supplement: S1 File — This.zip file contains DNA files of the genomic regions of all CRISPR engineered loci, of plasmids used as PCR templates for the generation of repair templates, and of dominant active and dominant negative constructs of CED-10 and CDC-42. Files are present in two formats: a binary SnapGene file, which can be opened with the SnapGene viewer, and a text-based Genbank file, which is compatible with all text editors but contains less extensive feature formatting. (ZIP) [file pgen.1009856.s008.zip › Supplemental File 2 - DNA files/Genbank format/pRS188 pBSK mIAA7 mScarlet.gb]

LOCUS       Exported                3967 bp DNA     circular SYN 15-JUN-2021
DEFINITION  synthetic circular DNA
ACCESSION   .
VERSION     .
KEYWORDS    .
SOURCE      synthetic DNA construct
  ORGANISM  synthetic DNA construct
REFERENCE   1  (bases 1 to 3967)
  AUTHORS   .
  TITLE     Direct Submission
  JOURNAL   Exported Sep 21, 2021 from SnapGene 5.3.2
            https://www.snapgene.com
FEATURES             Location/Qualifiers
     source          1..3967
                     /organism="synthetic DNA construct"
                     /mol_type="other DNA"
     rep_origin      24..330
                     /label=F1 ori
     CDS             complement(463..531)
                     /label=LacZ alpha
     primer_bind     602..619
                     /label=M13-fwd
     primer_bind     618..645
                     /label=T7
     primer_bind     625..650
                     /label=oRS788 GA pBSK F
     misc_feature    complement(631..653)
                     /label=oRS023
     misc_feature    654..656
                     /label=Start
     CDS             join(657..764,816..911)
                     /codon_start=1
                     /label=mIAA7
                     /translation="GFSETVDLMLNLQSNKEGSVDLKNVSAVPKEKTTLKVSLNIYILT
                     NPDYLNFQDPSKPPAKAQVVGWPPVRNYRKNMMTQQKTSS"
     primer_bind     657..675
                     /label=oRS794 Sp9 dlg-1 mIAA7 mscarlet F
     primer_bind     870..929
                     /label=oRS790 GA mIAA7 mScarlet F
     primer_bind     complement(890..949)
                     /label=oRS789 GA mscarlet mIAA7 R
     primer_bind     complement(894..911)
                     /label=oJJS024_mIAA7-FP_R1
     CDS             join(912..1061,1113..1325,1377..1547,1599..1757)
                     /codon_start=1
                     /label=mScarlet with introns
                     /translation="VSKGEAVIKEFMRFKVHMEGSMNGHEFEIEGEGEGRPYEGTQTAK
                     LKVTKGGPLPFSWDILSPQFMYGSRAFTKHPADIPDYYKQSFPEGFKWERVMNFEDGGA
                     VTVTQDTSLEDGTLIYKVKLRGTNFPPDGPVMQKKTMGWEASTERLYPEDGVLKGDIKM
                     ALRLKDGGRYLADFKTTYKAKKPVQMPGAYNVDRKLDITSHNEDYTVVEQYERSEGRHS
                     TGGMDELYK"
     primer_bind     complement(1735..1794)
                     /label=oRS791 GA pBSK mScarlet R
     primer_bind     complement(1735..1757)
                     /label=oRS795 Sp9 dlg-1 mIAA7 mscarlet R
     misc_feature    1758..1781
                     /label=oRS022
     primer_bind     complement(1780..1799)
                     /label=T3
     primer_bind     complement(1817..1837)
                     /label=M13-rev
     misc_binding    complement(1843..1865)
                     /label=LacO
     rep_origin      complement(2205..2887)
                     /direction=LEFT
                     /label=ColE1 origin
     CDS             complement(2985..3644)
                     /label=AmpR
ORIGIN
        1 cacctgnnnn nnnnnnnnnn nnnnnnnnnn nnnnnnnnnn nnnnnnnnnn nnnnnnnnnn
       61 nnnnnnnnnn nnnnnnnnnn nnnnnnnnnn nnnnnnnnnn nnnnnnnnnn nnnnnnnnnn
      121 nnnnnnnnnn cnnnnnnnnn nnnnnnnnnn nnnnnnnnnn nnnnnnnnnn nnnnnnnnnn
      181 nnnnnnnnnn nnnnnnnnnn nnnnnnnnnn nnnnnnnnnn nnannnnnnn nnnnnnnnnn
      241 nnnnnnnnnn nnnnnnnnnn nnnnnnnnnn nncctttgac gttggagtcc acgttcttta
      301 atagtggact cttgttccaa actggaacaa cactcaaccc tatctcggtc tattcttttg
      361 atttataagg gattttgccg atttcggcct attggttaaa aaatgagctg atttaacaaa
      421 aatttaacgc gaattttaac aaaatattaa cgcttacaat ttccattcgc cattcaggct
      481 gcgcaactgt tgggaagggc gatcggtgcg ggcctcttcg ctattacgcc agctggcgaa
      541 agggggatgt gctgcaaggc gattaagttg ggtaacgcca gggttttccc agtcacgacg
      601 ttgtaaaacg acggccagtg aattgtaata cgactcacta tagggcgaat tggatgggat
      661 tctccgagac cgtcgacctc atgctcaacc tccaatccaa caaggaggga tccgtcgacc
      721 tcaagaacgt ctccgccgtc ccaaaggaga agaccaccct caaggtaagt ttaaacatat
      781 atatactaac taaccctgat tatttaaatt ttcaggaccc atccaagcca ccagccaagg
      841 cccaagtcgt cggatggcca ccagtccgta actaccgtaa gaacatgatg acccaacaaa
      901 agacctcctc cgtcagcaag ggagaggcag ttatcaagga gttcatgcgt ttcaaggtcc
      961 acatggaggg atccatgaac ggacacgagt tcgagatcga gggagaggga gagggacgtc
     1021 catacgaggg aacccaaacc gccaagctca aggtcaccaa ggtaagttta aacatatata
     1081 tactaactaa ccctgattat ttaaattttc agggaggacc actcccattc tcctgggaca
     1141 tcctctcccc acaattcatg tacggatccc gtgccttcac caagcaccca gccgacatcc
     1201 cagactacta caagcaatcc ttcccagagg gattcaagtg ggagcgtgtc atgaacttcg
     1261 aggacggagg agccgtcacc gtcacccaag acacctccct cgaggacgga accctcatct
     1321 acaaggtaag tttaaacagt tcggtactaa ctaaccatac atatttaaat tttcaggtca
     1381 agctccgtgg aaccaacttc ccaccagacg gaccagtcat gcaaaagaag accatgggat
     1441 gggaggcctc caccgagcgt ctctacccag aggacggagt cctcaaggga gacatcaaga
     1501 tggccctccg tctcaaggac ggaggacgtt acctcgccga cttcaaggta agtttaaaca
     1561 tgattttact aactaactaa tctgatttaa attttcagac cacctacaag gccaagaagc
     1621 cagtccaaat gccaggagcc tacaacgtcg accgtaagct cgacatcacc tcccacaacg
     1681 aggactacac cgtcgtcgag caatacgagc gttccgaggg acgtcactcc accggaggaa
     1741 tggacgagct ctacaaggcg gtggagctcc agcttttgtt ccctttagtg agggttaatt
     1801 tcgagcttgg cgtaatcatg gtcatagctg tttcctgtgt gaaattgtta tccgctcaca
     1861 attccacaca acatacgagc cggaagcata aagtgtaaag cctggggtgc ctaatgagtg
     1921 agctaactca cattaattgc gttgcgctca ctgcccgctt tccagtcggg aaacctgtcg
     1981 tgccagctgc attaatgaat cggccaacgc gcggggagag gcggtttgcg tattgggcgc
     2041 tcttccgctt cctcgctcac tgactcgctg cgctcggtcg ttcggctgcg gcgagcggta
     2101 tcagctcact caaaggcggt aatacggtta tccacagaat caggggataa cgcaggaaag
     2161 aacatgtgag caaaaggcca gcaaaaggcc aggaaccgta aaaaggccgc gttgctggcg
     2221 tttttccata ggctccgccc ccctgacgag catcacaaaa atcgacgctc aagtcagagg
     2281 tggcgaaacc cgacaggact ataaagatac caggcgtttc cccctggaag ctccctcgtg
     2341 cgctctcctg ttccgaccct gccgcttacc ggatacctgt ccgcctttct cccttcggga
     2401 agcgtggcgc tttctcatag ctcacgctgt aggtatctca gttcggtgta ggtcgttcgc
     2461 tccaagctgg gctgtgtgca cgaacccccc gttcagcccg accgctgcgc cttatccggt
     2521 aactatcgtc ttgagtccaa cccggtaaga cacgacttat cgccactggc agcagccact
     2581 ggtaacagga ttagcagagc gaggtatgta ggcggtgcta cagagttctt gaagtggtgg
     2641 cctaactacg gctacactag aaggacagta tttggtatct gcgctctgct gaagccagtt
     2701 accttcggaa aaagagttgg tagctcttga tccggcaaac aaaccaccgc tggtagcggt
     2761 ggtttttttg tttgcaagca gcagattacg cgcagaaaaa aaggatctca agaagatcct
     2821 ttgatctttt ctacggggtc tgacgctcag tggaacgaaa actcacgtta agggattttg
     2881 gtcatgagat tatcaaaaag gatcttcacc tagatccttt taaattaaaa atgaagtttt
     2941 aaatcaatct aaagtatata tgagtaaact tggtctgaca gttaccaatg cttaatcagt
     3001 gaggcaccta tctcagcgat ctgtctattt cgttcatcca tagttgcctg actccccgtc
     3061 gtgtagataa ctacgatacg ggagggctta ccatctggcc ccagtgctgc aatgataccg
     3121 cgagacccac gctcaccggc tccagattta tcagcaataa accagccagc cggaagggcc
     3181 gagcgcagaa gtggtcctgc aactttatcc gcctccatcc agtctattaa ttgttgccgg
     3241 gaagctagag taagtagttc gccagttaat agtttgcgca acgttgttgc cattgctaca
     3301 ggcatcgtgg tgtcacgctc gtcgtttggt atggcttcat tcagctccgg ttcccaacga
     3361 tcaaggcgag ttacatgatc ccccatgttg tgcaaaaaag cggttagctc cttcggtcct
     3421 ccgatcgttg tcagaagtaa gttggccgca gtgttatcac tcatggttat ggcagcactg
     3481 cataattctc ttactgtcat gccatccgta agatgctttt ctgtgactgg tgagtactca
     3541 accaagtcat tctgagaata gtgtatgcgg cgaccgagtt gctcttgccc ggcgtcaata
     3601 cgggataata ccgcgccaca tagcagaact ttaaaagtgc tcatcattgg aaaacgttct
     3661 tcggggcgaa aactctcaag gatcttaccg ctgttgagat ccagttcgat gtaacccact
     3721 cgtgcaccca actgatcttc agcatctttt actttcacca gcgtttctgg gtgagcaaaa
     3781 acaggaaggc aaaatgccgc aaaaaaggga ataagggcga cacggaaatg ttgaatactc
     3841 atactcttcc tttttcaata ttattgaagc atttatcagg gttattgtct catgagcgga
     3901 tacatatttg aatgtattta gaaaaataaa caaatagggg ttccgcgcac atttccccga
     3961 aaagtgc
//
