# Supplementary material for: Caenorhabditis elegans LET-413 Scribble is essential in the epidermis for growth, viability, and directional outgrowth of epithelial seam cells
Source: PLoS Genet. 2021 Oct 21;17(10):e1009856. doi: 10.1371/journal.pgen.1009856 (PMC8570498; doi:10.1371/journal.pgen.1009856)
Supplement: S1 File — This.zip file contains DNA files of the genomic regions of all CRISPR engineered loci, of plasmids used as PCR templates for the generation of repair templates, and of dominant active and dominant negative constructs of CED-10 and CDC-42. Files are present in two formats: a binary SnapGene file, which can be opened with the SnapGene viewer, and a text-based Genbank file, which is compatible with all text editors but contains less extensive feature formatting. (ZIP) [file pgen.1009856.s008.zip › Supplemental File 2 - DNA files/Genbank format/pRS177 CED-10(Q61L).gb]

LOCUS       Exported                7317 bp DNA     circular SYN 02-APR-2021
DEFINITION  synthetic circular DNA
ACCESSION   .
VERSION     .
KEYWORDS    .
SOURCE      synthetic DNA construct
  ORGANISM  synthetic DNA construct
REFERENCE   1  (bases 1 to 7317)
  AUTHORS   Trial User
  TITLE     Direct Submission
  JOURNAL   Exported Sep 21, 2021 from SnapGene 5.3.2
            https://www.snapgene.com
FEATURES             Location/Qualifiers
     source          1..7317
                     /organism="synthetic DNA construct"
                     /mol_type="other DNA"
     source          665..2304
                     /organism="synthetic DNA construct"
                     /mol_type="other DNA"
     misc_binding    65..87
                     /label=LacO
                     /note="ApEinfo_fwdcolor=#84b0dc
                     ApEinfo_revcolor=#84b0dc"
     primer_bind     93..113
                     /label=M13-rev
                     /note="ApEinfo_fwdcolor=#85dae9
                     ApEinfo_revcolor=#85dae9"
     primer_bind     131..150
                     /label=T3
                     /note="ApEinfo_fwdcolor=#85dae9
                     ApEinfo_revcolor=#85dae9"
     misc_feature    210..212
                     /label=GG overlap site
                     /note="ApEinfo_fwdcolor=#85dae9
                     ApEinfo_revcolor=#85dae9"
     misc_feature    213..652
                     /label=cxTi10816 LHA
                     /label=LHA?
                     /note="ApEinfo_fwdcolor=#ff9ccd
                     ApEinfo_revcolor=#ff9ccd"
     misc_feature    662..664
                     /label=GCG overlap
                     /note="ApEinfo_fwdcolor=#85dae9
                     ApEinfo_revcolor=#85dae9"
     misc_feature    665..2304
                     /label=pWrt-2
                     /note="pWrt-2"
                     /note="ApEinfo_fwdcolor=#ffef86ApEinfo_revcolor=#ffef86"
     CDS             join(2308..2460,2512..2733,2785..2992,3044..3165)
                     /codon_start=1
                     /label=mCherry CAI=0.99
                     /label=mCherry_cai_0.99
                     /translation="MSKGEEDNMAIIKEFMRFKVHMEGSVNGHEFEIEGEGEGRPYEGT
                     QTAKLKVTKGGPLPFAWDILSPQFMYGSKAYVKHPADIPDYLKLSFPEGFKWERVMNFE
                     DGGVVTVTQDSSLQDGEFIYKVKLRGTNFPSDGPVMQKKTMGWEASSERMYPEDGALKG
                     EIKQRLKLKDGGHYDAEVKTTYKAKKPVQLPGAYNVNIKLDITSHNEDYTIVEQYERAE
                     GRHSTGGMDELYK"
     misc_feature    2706..2726
                     /label=oVP337
     misc_feature    complement(2785..2804)
                     
     misc_feature    3166..3219
                     /label=T2A
     CDS             3220..3795
                     /codon_start=1
                     /label=ced-10(Q61L) cai=wt
                     /translation="MQAIKCVVVGDGAVGKTCLLISYTTNAFPGEYIPTVFDNYSANVM
                     VDGRPINLGLWDTAGLEDYDRLRPLSYPQTDVFLVCFALNNPASFENVRAKWYPEVSHH
                     CPNTPIILVGTKADLREDRDTVERLRERRLQPVSQTQGYVMAKEIKAVKYLECSALTQR
                     GLKQVFDEAIRAVLTPPQRAKKSKCTVL"
     variation       3400..3402
                     /label=Q61L/CA
     3'UTR           3796..4127
                     /label=tbb-2 3'UTR
                     /note="ApEinfo_fwdcolor=#ffef86
                     ApEinfo_revcolor=#ffef86"
     misc_feature    4128..4130
                     /label=ACG overlap
                     /note="ApEinfo_fwdcolor=#85dae9
                     ApEinfo_revcolor=#85dae9"
     misc_feature    4131..4583
                     /label=cxTi10816 RHA
                     /label=RHA
                     /note="ApEinfo_fwdcolor=#ff9ccd
                     ApEinfo_revcolor=#ff9ccd"
     misc_feature    4584..4586
                     /label=GG overlap site
                     /note="ApEinfo_fwdcolor=#85dae9
                     ApEinfo_revcolor=#85dae9"
     primer_bind     complement(4639..4659)
                     /label=T7
                     /note="ApEinfo_fwdcolor=#85dae9
                     ApEinfo_revcolor=#85dae9"
     primer_bind     complement(4668..4685)
                     /label=M13-fwd
                     /note="ApEinfo_fwdcolor=#85dae9
                     ApEinfo_revcolor=#85dae9"
     CDS             4756..4824
                     /label=LacZ alpha
                     /note="ApEinfo_fwdcolor=#84b0dc
                     ApEinfo_revcolor=#84b0dc"
     rep_origin      4843..5149
                     /label=F1 ori
                     /note="ApEinfo_fwdcolor=#85dae9
                     ApEinfo_revcolor=#85dae9"
     CDS             5610..6269
                     /label=AmpR
                     /note="ApEinfo_fwdcolor=#ffef86
                     ApEinfo_revcolor=#ffef86"
     rep_origin      6367..7049
                     /label=ColE1 origin
                     /note="ApEinfo_fwdcolor=#d6b295
                     ApEinfo_revcolor=#d6b295"
ORIGIN
        1 gagttagctc actcattagg caccccaggc tttacacttt atgcttccgg ctcgtatgtt
       61 gtgtggaatt gtgagcggat aacaatttca cacaggaaac agctatgacc atgattacgc
      121 caagcgcgca attaaccctc actaaaggga acaaaagctg gagctccacc gcggtggcgg
      181 ccgctctaga agggctgcag gaattcgatt ggctccttaa attctcaatt tttcagttca
      241 ttctaccatt tctcactatc cacattccat tctatgtgtc ttttctaatg ccattatttc
      301 gtatcgagac ttctcatctg tcagtttatc taccgtatct tttttcttgg tgtccggctt
      361 taaatccaat tttagtaatg attatggtaa aggttagctt tcaaactgat gagtatgtat
      421 gtttttatat gccaattatt acagagtatt cgagaaaagg catttgatgc gatgagtatt
      481 ggttcaagaa gtcactcgac tatcattaat gttttcaata gatagcaata ttgtttcaca
      541 ttttgctgtg aagttttgtg aaatttttgc cccaaaacaa gttggaggca attttgaaat
      601 gaacaaattt taatcatatt tggagaaaat agcaggaaaa taagaaattt ggccgtgtgt
      661 cgcgcaggtc gactccacgt aatttcacaa catccgggaa aagaagtgaa aaaaggactc
      721 gagcaactgt acaagaaaat tgagaagaac ctggttgcca attcatcact tttgcaagtt
      781 gtatggagag atatgcaaga gcaatttgtc aagcaaattg cggaatacaa caaactgatt
      841 ctcacttgtt acccaggctc gaagattgag ctcgaagttt ccactgacac tgtacttcag
      901 ttcttctcag aaattgctca acaacactaa tattacgacg aataatttta ttgaattttg
      961 ttgttttaat tcatttaaaa tttagtttta atttatcaga actctaatac ttactgaacc
     1021 atgctttgta atatatttat ttatctattc tgtaataggt gaacttcgtt acattactga
     1081 tgtctgtaat ataaatttac gggtgttccc cattcgaaaa tagtagtaat gcttgctttt
     1141 ttgaaaaata aatgtcttgc ttggtgactt ttatttcacg tattttcaaa tgctcacaaa
     1201 aatttcacgg aactgacttc ttggttacac atttgtagaa attttgactg aatgtttgca
     1261 ttgaactggt caacttaaga atctgacatg caaatggtgt gttttctgaa gaacacactt
     1321 tggcaacttt taataaaaaa ggggtgtaac acgatttaaa tctaataaaa acaacttcta
     1381 taatgttatt ccgtttatat ctcactttat gttttacatt ttactcttat atacattttt
     1441 tgactcattt atacagggtg gtccataatt atggaccacc ctgtacttat atcttattta
     1501 aaactatttc atgtaagaat tgttttaaca gcgcattttt tttcatcact cgatttaaag
     1561 gtaaaattga taggccgcaa tctattttgg aaaacttcag aacaaaattt aacattttaa
     1621 gaggtaactg tgaaggttta taagagaatt ataaaccgat ctaaccacta aacatggtaa
     1681 cgtagaaaaa gtaaaattag gggagggggg atgtttattt attcttggtt ttcaattctt
     1741 atcagactct gtaaagtaaa atgaacataa cttgttcgaa tagtgtagga atttcaaaca
     1801 agctacaaat ctagctccac atacgcgtgg aatagccggt cataaatcgt cttccgttaa
     1861 ccgcatggct agatccacac cgattccatt tttcttgaat aaaacaatag cttgatgaaa
     1921 attgggtagc caccgaaaaa actgattcgc gatccggatt attggtgaca aacatacggc
     1981 aagtgaaagt gttgcactga tagaaaccga tacgagaata tgccttttgg gccccccccc
     2041 ccccccccct acggcttcac tcccggtgtt gtagatctga ctttcacttg ccttatctcg
     2101 aggaatctgg agaggagaag gagggacaac cgatccgcgc gcgcgtaaca atacgggaga
     2161 tatagaggaa aagcagcaaa aagacatttt gatgacctta ttttcttgtc gttgtcgaga
     2221 cggccattgt cccttccacg cccagctttt cattgtagtt caaatcgctt ctcattgaca
     2281 atcaacctgc caattgtttc tcggaaaatg tccaagggag aggaggacaa catggccatc
     2341 atcaaggagt tcatgcgttt caaggtccac atggagggat cagtcaacgg acacgagttc
     2401 gagatcgagg gagagggaga gggacgtcca tacgagggaa cccaaaccgc caagctcaag
     2461 gtaagtttaa acatatatat actaactaac cctgattatt taaattttca ggtcaccaag
     2521 ggaggaccac tcccattcgc ctgggacatc ctctccccac aattcatgta cggatcaaag
     2581 gcctacgtca agcacccagc cgacatccca gactacctca agctctcctt cccagaggga
     2641 ttcaagtggg agcgtgtcat gaacttcgag gacggaggag tcgtcaccgt cacccaagac
     2701 tcctccctcc aagacggaga gttcatctac aaggtaagtt taaacagttc ggtactaact
     2761 aaccatacat atttaaattt tcaggtcaag ctccgtggaa ccaacttccc atccgacgga
     2821 ccagtcatgc aaaagaagac catgggatgg gaggcctcct ccgagcgtat gtacccagag
     2881 gacggagccc tcaagggaga gatcaagcaa cgtctcaagc tcaaggacgg aggacactac
     2941 gacgccgagg tcaagaccac ctacaaggcc aagaagccag tccaactccc aggtaagttt
     3001 aaacatgatt ttactaacta actaatctga tttaaatttt caggagccta caacgtcaac
     3061 atcaagctcg acatcacctc ccacaacgag gactacacca tcgtcgagca atacgagcgt
     3121 gccgagggac gtcactccac cggaggaatg gacgagctct acaaggaggg acgtggatcc
     3181 ctcctcacct gcggagacgt cgaggagaac ccaggaccaa tgcaagcgat caaatgtgtc
     3241 gtcgttggtg acggagccgt cggtaaaacg tgtctcctga tatcctacac cacaaacgca
     3301 tttcccggag aatatattcc gacggtattc gacaactact cagcaaatgt gatggtcgac
     3361 ggtcggccga taaatctcgg gctctgggat acagctggac tggaagatta cgatcgactc
     3421 cgaccactgt catatccaca aacagacgtg tttctcgtat gctttgccct gaacaatccg
     3481 gcgagttttg agaatgttcg tgcgaaatgg tatccagaag tgtcacatca ttgcccgaat
     3541 acgccgatta ttttggttgg aacgaaagct gatctgcgtg aggatcgaga tactgttgaa
     3601 cggctccgcg aacgccggct ccaaccagtg agccaaaccc agggctacgt gatggcaaag
     3661 gaaatcaagg ctgtcaagta tctggagtgc tcggcgctca cgcaacgtgg tctgaaacaa
     3721 gttttcgatg aggcgatccg agccgtgctc acgccgccac aaagagccaa aaagagcaag
     3781 tgtacggtgc tctaagataa atgcaaaatc ctttcaagca ttcccttctt ctctatcact
     3841 cttctttctt tttgtcaaaa aattctctcg ctaatttatt tgctttttta atgttattat
     3901 tttatgactt tttatagtca ctgaaaagtt tgcatctgag tgaagtgaat gctatcaaaa
     3961 tgtgattctg tctgatgtac tttcacaatc tctcttcaat tccattttga agtgctttaa
     4021 acccgaaagg ttgagaaaaa tgcgagcgct caaatatttg tattgtgttc gttgagtgac
     4081 ccaacaaaaa gaggaaactt tattgtgccg ccaagaaaaa agtctcaggc tttgcagttt
     4141 ggttgtagtg aacaataaat tcgtttttta ttttggttta ctttttcttg gtttttgtat
     4201 ttttacacgg gccctactgt actcactaca gtagtcacac agttcatcga ctagtgtgag
     4261 acaagtgtga aactaaactt aggcgacatt ttgttaataa tcgtaactta aaggaggact
     4321 aacagttcgg gcgattttga tcttatagac ccaacatggg ctcaaatgaa cggattgaaa
     4381 cttctcgaaa acttttcaaa ctttttcatg ccggttcaaa attttgaaaa agctacactg
     4441 attttagtca aaatctcgaa ttttggccat ttttccgtct cacatctgtc ggaagacaaa
     4501 actgttaaca aaactgttaa tacccaactt ttttaactaa aaaaaattaa tatggaaacg
     4561 ttggaaacag ttcattcgat ctggtaatca agcttatcga taccgtcgac ctcgaggggg
     4621 ggcccggtac ccaattcgcc ctatagtgag tcgtattacg cgcgctcact ggccgtcgtt
     4681 ttacaacgtc gtgactggga aaaccctggc gttacccaac ttaatcgcct tgcagcacat
     4741 ccccctttcg ccagctggcg taatagcgaa gaggcccgca ccgatcgccc ttcccaacag
     4801 ttgcgcagcc tgaatggcga atgggnnnnn nnnnnnnnnn nnnnnnnnnn nnnnnnnnnn
     4861 nnnnnnnnnn nnnnnnnnnn nnnnnnnnnn nnnnnnnnnn nnnnnnnnnn nnnnnnnnnn
     4921 nnnnnnnnnn nnnnnnnnnn nnnnnnnnnc nnnnnnnnnn nnnnnnnnnn nnnnnnnnnn
     4981 nnnnnnnnnn nnnnnnnnnn nnnnnnnnnn nnnnnnnnnn nnnnnnnnnn nnnnnnnnnn
     5041 nannnnnnnn nnnnnnnnnn nnnnnnnnnn nnnnnnnnnn nnnnnnnnnn ncctttgacg
     5101 ttggagtcca cgttctttaa tagtggactc ttgttccaaa ctggaacaac actcaaccct
     5161 atctcggtct attcttttga tttataaggg attttgccga tttcggccta ttggttaaaa
     5221 aatgagctga tttaacaaaa atttaacgcg aattttaaca aaatattaac gcttacaatt
     5281 taggtggcac ttttcgggga aatgtgcgcg gaacccctat ttgtttattt ttctaaatac
     5341 attcaaatat gtatccgctc atgagacaat aaccctgata aatgcttcaa taatattgaa
     5401 aaaggaagag tatgagtatt caacatttcc gtgtcgccct tattcccttt tttgcggcat
     5461 tttgccttcc tgtttttgct cacccagaaa cgctggtgaa agtaaaagat gctgaagatc
     5521 agttgggtgc acgagtgggt tacatcgaac tggatctcaa cagcggtaag atccttgaga
     5581 gttttcgccc cgaagaacgt tttccaatga tgagcacttt taaagttctg ctatgtggcg
     5641 cggtattatc ccgtattgac gccgggcaag agcaactcgg tcgccgcata cactattctc
     5701 agaatgactt ggttgagtac tcaccagtca cagaaaagca tcttacggat ggcatgacag
     5761 taagagaatt atgcagtgct gccataacca tgagtgataa cactgcggcc aacttacttc
     5821 tgacaacgat cggaggaccg aaggagctaa ccgctttttt gcacaacatg ggggatcatg
     5881 taactcgcct tgatcgttgg gaaccggagc tgaatgaagc cataccaaac gacgagcgtg
     5941 acaccacgat gcctgtagca atggcaacaa cgttgcgcaa actattaact ggcgaactac
     6001 ttactctagc ttcccggcaa caattaatag actggatgga ggcggataaa gttgcaggac
     6061 cacttctgcg ctcggccctt ccggctggct ggtttattgc tgataaatct ggagccggtg
     6121 agcgtgggtc tcgcggtatc attgcagcac tggggccaga tggtaagccc tcccgtatcg
     6181 tagttatcta cacgacgggg agtcaggcaa ctatggatga acgaaataga cagatcgctg
     6241 agataggtgc ctcactgatt aagcattggt aactgtcaga ccaagtttac tcatatatac
     6301 tttagattga tttaaaactt catttttaat ttaaaaggat ctaggtgaag atcctttttg
     6361 ataatctcat gaccaaaatc ccttaacgtg agttttcgtt ccactgagcg tcagaccccg
     6421 tagaaaagat caaaggatct tcttgagatc ctttttttct gcgcgtaatc tgctgcttgc
     6481 aaacaaaaaa accaccgcta ccagcggtgg tttgtttgcc ggatcaagag ctaccaactc
     6541 tttttccgaa ggtaactggc ttcagcagag cgcagatacc aaatactgtc cttctagtgt
     6601 agccgtagtt aggccaccac ttcaagaact ctgtagcacc gcctacatac ctcgctctgc
     6661 taatcctgtt accagtggct gctgccagtg gcgataagtc gtgtcttacc gggttggact
     6721 caagacgata gttaccggat aaggcgcagc ggtcgggctg aacggggggt tcgtgcacac
     6781 agcccagctt ggagcgaacg acctacaccg aactgagata cctacagcgt gagctatgag
     6841 aaagcgccac gcttcccgaa gggagaaagg cggacaggta tccggtaagc ggcagggtcg
     6901 gaacaggaga gcgcacgagg gagcttccag ggggaaacgc ctggtatctt tatagtcctg
     6961 tcgggtttcg ccacctctga cttgagcgtc gatttttgtg atgctcgtca ggggggcgga
     7021 gcctatggaa aaacgccagc aacgcggcct ttttacggtt cctggccttt tgctggcctt
     7081 ttgctcacat gttctttcct gcgttatccc ctgattctgt ggataaccgt attaccgcct
     7141 ttgagtgagc tgataccgct cgccgcagcc gaacgaccga gcgcagcgag tcagtgagcg
     7201 aggaagcggc ccaatacgca aaccgcctct ccccgcgcgt tggccgattc attaatgcag
     7261 ctggcacgac aggtttcccg actggaaagc gggcagtgag cgcaacgcaa ttaatgt
//
