# Supplementary material for: Caenorhabditis elegans LET-413 Scribble is essential in the epidermis for growth, viability, and directional outgrowth of epithelial seam cells
Source: PLoS Genet. 2021 Oct 21;17(10):e1009856. doi: 10.1371/journal.pgen.1009856 (PMC8570498; doi:10.1371/journal.pgen.1009856)
Supplement: S1 File — This.zip file contains DNA files of the genomic regions of all CRISPR engineered loci, of plasmids used as PCR templates for the generation of repair templates, and of dominant active and dominant negative constructs of CED-10 and CDC-42. Files are present in two formats: a binary SnapGene file, which can be opened with the SnapGene viewer, and a text-based Genbank file, which is compatible with all text editors but contains less extensive feature formatting. (ZIP) [file pgen.1009856.s008.zip › Supplemental File 2 - DNA files/Genbank format/pRS178 CED-10(T17N).gb]

LOCUS       Exported                7317 bp DNA     circular SYN 02-APR-2021
DEFINITION  synthetic circular DNA
ACCESSION   .
VERSION     .
KEYWORDS    pRS178 - Pwrt-2::mCherry::ced-10(T17N) dominant negative
SOURCE      synthetic DNA construct
  ORGANISM  synthetic DNA construct
REFERENCE   1  (bases 1 to 7317)
  AUTHORS   .
  TITLE     Direct Submission
  JOURNAL   Exported Sep 21, 2021 from SnapGene 5.3.2
            https://www.snapgene.com
FEATURES             Location/Qualifiers
     source          1..7317
                     /organism="synthetic DNA construct"
                     /mol_type="other DNA"
     source          665..2304
                     /organism="synthetic DNA construct"
                     /mol_type="other DNA"
     misc_binding    65..87
                     /label=LacO
                     /note="ApEinfo_fwdcolor=#84b0dc
                     ApEinfo_revcolor=#84b0dc"
     primer_bind     93..113
                     /label=M13-rev
                     /note="ApEinfo_fwdcolor=#85dae9
                     ApEinfo_revcolor=#85dae9"
     primer_bind     131..150
                     /label=T3
                     /note="ApEinfo_fwdcolor=#85dae9
                     ApEinfo_revcolor=#85dae9"
     misc_feature    210..212
                     /label=GG overlap site
                     /note="ApEinfo_fwdcolor=#85dae9
                     ApEinfo_revcolor=#85dae9"
     misc_feature    213..652
                     /label=cxTi10816 LHA
                     /label=LHA?
                     /note="ApEinfo_fwdcolor=#ff9ccd
                     ApEinfo_revcolor=#ff9ccd"
     misc_feature    662..664
                     /label=GCG overlap
                     /note="ApEinfo_fwdcolor=#85dae9
                     ApEinfo_revcolor=#85dae9"
     misc_feature    665..2304
                     /label=pWrt-2
                     /note="pWrt-2"
                     /note="ApEinfo_fwdcolor=#ffef86ApEinfo_revcolor=#ffef86"
     misc_feature    2305..2307
                     /label=Start
     CDS             join(2308..2460,2512..2733,2785..2992,3044..3165)
                     /codon_start=1
                     /label=mCherry CAI = 0.99
                     /label=mCherry_cai_0.99
                     /translation="MSKGEEDNMAIIKEFMRFKVHMEGSVNGHEFEIEGEGEGRPYEGT
                     QTAKLKVTKGGPLPFAWDILSPQFMYGSKAYVKHPADIPDYLKLSFPEGFKWERVMNFE
                     DGGVVTVTQDSSLQDGEFIYKVKLRGTNFPSDGPVMQKKTMGWEASSERMYPEDGALKG
                     EIKQRLKLKDGGHYDAEVKTTYKAKKPVQLPGAYNVNIKLDITSHNEDYTIVEQYERAE
                     GRHSTGGMDELYK"
     CDS             3166..3219
                     /codon_start=1
                     /label=T2A
                     /translation="EGRGSLLTCGDVEENPGP"
     CDS             3220..3795
                     /codon_start=1
                     /label=ced-10(T17N) CAI = wt
                     /translation="MQAIKCVVVGDGAVGKNCLLISYTTNAFPGEYIPTVFDNYSANVM
                     VDGRPINLGLWDTAGQEDYDRLRPLSYPQTDVFLVCFALNNPASFENVRAKWYPEVSHH
                     CPNTPIILVGTKADLREDRDTVERLRERRLQPVSQTQGYVMAKEIKAVKYLECSALTQR
                     GLKQVFDEAIRAVLTPPQRAKKSKCTVL"
     variation       3268..3270
                     /label=T17N/DN
     3'UTR           3796..4127
                     /label=tbb-2 3'UTR
                     /note="ApEinfo_fwdcolor=#ffef86
                     ApEinfo_revcolor=#ffef86"
     misc_feature    4128..4130
                     /label=ACG overlap
                     /note="ApEinfo_fwdcolor=#85dae9
                     ApEinfo_revcolor=#85dae9"
     misc_feature    4131..4583
                     /label=cxTi10816 RHA
                     /label=RHA
                     /note="ApEinfo_fwdcolor=#ff9ccd
                     ApEinfo_revcolor=#ff9ccd"
     misc_feature    4584..4586
                     /label=GG overlap site
                     /note="ApEinfo_fwdcolor=#85dae9
                     ApEinfo_revcolor=#85dae9"
     primer_bind     complement(4639..4659)
                     /label=T7
                     /note="ApEinfo_fwdcolor=#85dae9
                     ApEinfo_revcolor=#85dae9"
     primer_bind     complement(4668..4685)
                     /label=M13-fwd
                     /note="ApEinfo_fwdcolor=#85dae9
                     ApEinfo_revcolor=#85dae9"
     CDS             4756..4824
                     /label=LacZ alpha
                     /note="ApEinfo_fwdcolor=#84b0dc
                     ApEinfo_revcolor=#84b0dc"
     rep_origin      4843..5149
                     /label=F1 ori
                     /note="ApEinfo_fwdcolor=#85dae9
                     ApEinfo_revcolor=#85dae9"
     CDS             5610..6269
                     /label=AmpR
                     /note="ApEinfo_fwdcolor=#ffef86
                     ApEinfo_revcolor=#ffef86"
     rep_origin      6367..7049
                     /label=ColE1 origin
                     /note="ApEinfo_fwdcolor=#d6b295
                     ApEinfo_revcolor=#d6b295"
ORIGIN
        1 gagttagctc actcattagg caccccaggc tttacacttt atgcttccgg ctcgtatgtt
       61 gtgtggaatt gtgagcggat aacaatttca cacaggaaac agctatgacc atgattacgc
      121 caagcgcgca attaaccctc actaaaggga acaaaagctg gagctccacc gcggtggcgg
      181 ccgctctaga agggctgcag gaattcgatt ggctccttaa attctcaatt tttcagttca
      241 ttctaccatt tctcactatc cacattccat tctatgtgtc ttttctaatg ccattatttc
      301 gtatcgagac ttctcatctg tcagtttatc taccgtatct tttttcttgg tgtccggctt
      361 taaatccaat tttagtaatg attatggtaa aggttagctt tcaaactgat gagtatgtat
      421 gtttttatat gccaattatt acagagtatt cgagaaaagg catttgatgc gatgagtatt
      481 ggttcaagaa gtcactcgac tatcattaat gttttcaata gatagcaata ttgtttcaca
      541 ttttgctgtg aagttttgtg aaatttttgc cccaaaacaa gttggaggca attttgaaat
      601 gaacaaattt taatcatatt tggagaaaat agcaggaaaa taagaaattt ggccgtgtgt
      661 cgcgcaggtc gactccacgt aatttcacaa catccgggaa aagaagtgaa aaaaggactc
      721 gagcaactgt acaagaaaat tgagaagaac ctggttgcca attcatcact tttgcaagtt
      781 gtatggagag atatgcaaga gcaatttgtc aagcaaattg cggaatacaa caaactgatt
      841 ctcacttgtt acccaggctc gaagattgag ctcgaagttt ccactgacac tgtacttcag
      901 ttcttctcag aaattgctca acaacactaa tattacgacg aataatttta ttgaattttg
      961 ttgttttaat tcatttaaaa tttagtttta atttatcaga actctaatac ttactgaacc
     1021 atgctttgta atatatttat ttatctattc tgtaataggt gaacttcgtt acattactga
     1081 tgtctgtaat ataaatttac gggtgttccc cattcgaaaa tagtagtaat gcttgctttt
     1141 ttgaaaaata aatgtcttgc ttggtgactt ttatttcacg tattttcaaa tgctcacaaa
     1201 aatttcacgg aactgacttc ttggttacac atttgtagaa attttgactg aatgtttgca
     1261 ttgaactggt caacttaaga atctgacatg caaatggtgt gttttctgaa gaacacactt
     1321 tggcaacttt taataaaaaa ggggtgtaac acgatttaaa tctaataaaa acaacttcta
     1381 taatgttatt ccgtttatat ctcactttat gttttacatt ttactcttat atacattttt
     1441 tgactcattt atacagggtg gtccataatt atggaccacc ctgtacttat atcttattta
     1501 aaactatttc atgtaagaat tgttttaaca gcgcattttt tttcatcact cgatttaaag
     1561 gtaaaattga taggccgcaa tctattttgg aaaacttcag aacaaaattt aacattttaa
     1621 gaggtaactg tgaaggttta taagagaatt ataaaccgat ctaaccacta aacatggtaa
     1681 cgtagaaaaa gtaaaattag gggagggggg atgtttattt attcttggtt ttcaattctt
     1741 atcagactct gtaaagtaaa atgaacataa cttgttcgaa tagtgtagga atttcaaaca
     1801 agctacaaat ctagctccac atacgcgtgg aatagccggt cataaatcgt cttccgttaa
     1861 ccgcatggct agatccacac cgattccatt tttcttgaat aaaacaatag cttgatgaaa
     1921 attgggtagc caccgaaaaa actgattcgc gatccggatt attggtgaca aacatacggc
     1981 aagtgaaagt gttgcactga tagaaaccga tacgagaata tgccttttgg gccccccccc
     2041 ccccccccct acggcttcac tcccggtgtt gtagatctga ctttcacttg ccttatctcg
     2101 aggaatctgg agaggagaag gagggacaac cgatccgcgc gcgcgtaaca atacgggaga
     2161 tatagaggaa aagcagcaaa aagacatttt gatgacctta ttttcttgtc gttgtcgaga
     2221 cggccattgt cccttccacg cccagctttt cattgtagtt caaatcgctt ctcattgaca
     2281 atcaacctgc caattgtttc tcggatgatg tccaagggag aggaggacaa catggccatc
     2341 atcaaggagt tcatgcgttt caaggtccac atggagggat cagtcaacgg acacgagttc
     2401 gagatcgagg gagagggaga gggacgtcca tacgagggaa cccaaaccgc caagctcaag
     2461 gtaagtttaa acatatatat actaactaac cctgattatt taaattttca ggtcaccaag
     2521 ggaggaccac tcccattcgc ctgggacatc ctctccccac aattcatgta cggatcaaag
     2581 gcctacgtca agcacccagc cgacatccca gactacctca agctctcctt cccagaggga
     2641 ttcaagtggg agcgtgtcat gaacttcgag gacggaggag tcgtcaccgt cacccaagac
     2701 tcctccctcc aagacggaga gttcatctac aaggtaagtt taaacagttc ggtactaact
     2761 aaccatacat atttaaattt tcaggtcaag ctccgtggaa ccaacttccc atccgacgga
     2821 ccagtcatgc aaaagaagac catgggatgg gaggcctcct ccgagcgtat gtacccagag
     2881 gacggagccc tcaagggaga gatcaagcaa cgtctcaagc tcaaggacgg aggacactac
     2941 gacgccgagg tcaagaccac ctacaaggcc aagaagccag tccaactccc aggtaagttt
     3001 aaacatgatt ttactaacta actaatctga tttaaatttt caggagccta caacgtcaac
     3061 atcaagctcg acatcacctc ccacaacgag gactacacca tcgtcgagca atacgagcgt
     3121 gccgagggac gtcactccac cggaggaatg gacgagctct acaaggaggg acgtggatcc
     3181 ctcctcacct gcggagacgt cgaggagaac ccaggaccaa tgcaagcgat caaatgtgtc
     3241 gtcgttggtg acggagccgt cggtaaaaac tgtctcctga tatcctacac cacaaacgca
     3301 tttcccggag aatatattcc gacggtattc gacaactact cagcaaatgt gatggtcgac
     3361 ggtcggccga taaatctcgg gctctgggat acagctggac aggaagatta cgatcgactc
     3421 cgaccactgt catatccaca aacagacgtg tttctcgtat gctttgccct gaacaatccg
     3481 gcgagttttg agaatgttcg tgcgaaatgg tatccagaag tgtcacatca ttgcccgaat
     3541 acgccgatta ttttggttgg aacgaaagct gatctgcgtg aggatcgaga tactgttgaa
     3601 cggctccgcg aacgccggct ccaaccagtg agccaaaccc agggctacgt gatggcaaag
     3661 gaaatcaagg ctgtcaagta tctggagtgc tcggcgctca cgcaacgtgg tctgaaacaa
     3721 gttttcgatg aggcgatccg agccgtgctc acgccgccac aaagagccaa aaagagcaag
     3781 tgtacggtgc tctaagataa atgcaaaatc ctttcaagca ttcccttctt ctctatcact
     3841 cttctttctt tttgtcaaaa aattctctcg ctaatttatt tgctttttta atgttattat
     3901 tttatgactt tttatagtca ctgaaaagtt tgcatctgag tgaagtgaat gctatcaaaa
     3961 tgtgattctg tctgatgtac tttcacaatc tctcttcaat tccattttga agtgctttaa
     4021 acccgaaagg ttgagaaaaa tgcgagcgct caaatatttg tattgtgttc gttgagtgac
     4081 ccaacaaaaa gaggaaactt tattgtgccg ccaagaaaaa agtctcaggc tttgcagttt
     4141 ggttgtagtg aacaataaat tcgtttttta ttttggttta ctttttcttg gtttttgtat
     4201 ttttacacgg gccctactgt actcactaca gtagtcacac agttcatcga ctagtgtgag
     4261 acaagtgtga aactaaactt aggcgacatt ttgttaataa tcgtaactta aaggaggact
     4321 aacagttcgg gcgattttga tcttatagac ccaacatggg ctcaaatgaa cggattgaaa
     4381 cttctcgaaa acttttcaaa ctttttcatg ccggttcaaa attttgaaaa agctacactg
     4441 attttagtca aaatctcgaa ttttggccat ttttccgtct cacatctgtc ggaagacaaa
     4501 actgttaaca aaactgttaa tacccaactt ttttaactaa aaaaaattaa tatggaaacg
     4561 ttggaaacag ttcattcgat ctggtaatca agcttatcga taccgtcgac ctcgaggggg
     4621 ggcccggtac ccaattcgcc ctatagtgag tcgtattacg cgcgctcact ggccgtcgtt
     4681 ttacaacgtc gtgactggga aaaccctggc gttacccaac ttaatcgcct tgcagcacat
     4741 ccccctttcg ccagctggcg taatagcgaa gaggcccgca ccgatcgccc ttcccaacag
     4801 ttgcgcagcc tgaatggcga atgggnnnnn nnnnnnnnnn nnnnnnnnnn nnnnnnnnnn
     4861 nnnnnnnnnn nnnnnnnnnn nnnnnnnnnn nnnnnnnnnn nnnnnnnnnn nnnnnnnnnn
     4921 nnnnnnnnnn nnnnnnnnnn nnnnnnnnnc nnnnnnnnnn nnnnnnnnnn nnnnnnnnnn
     4981 nnnnnnnnnn nnnnnnnnnn nnnnnnnnnn nnnnnnnnnn nnnnnnnnnn nnnnnnnnnn
     5041 nannnnnnnn nnnnnnnnnn nnnnnnnnnn nnnnnnnnnn nnnnnnnnnn ncctttgacg
     5101 ttggagtcca cgttctttaa tagtggactc ttgttccaaa ctggaacaac actcaaccct
     5161 atctcggtct attcttttga tttataaggg attttgccga tttcggccta ttggttaaaa
     5221 aatgagctga tttaacaaaa atttaacgcg aattttaaca aaatattaac gcttacaatt
     5281 taggtggcac ttttcgggga aatgtgcgcg gaacccctat ttgtttattt ttctaaatac
     5341 attcaaatat gtatccgctc atgagacaat aaccctgata aatgcttcaa taatattgaa
     5401 aaaggaagag tatgagtatt caacatttcc gtgtcgccct tattcccttt tttgcggcat
     5461 tttgccttcc tgtttttgct cacccagaaa cgctggtgaa agtaaaagat gctgaagatc
     5521 agttgggtgc acgagtgggt tacatcgaac tggatctcaa cagcggtaag atccttgaga
     5581 gttttcgccc cgaagaacgt tttccaatga tgagcacttt taaagttctg ctatgtggcg
     5641 cggtattatc ccgtattgac gccgggcaag agcaactcgg tcgccgcata cactattctc
     5701 agaatgactt ggttgagtac tcaccagtca cagaaaagca tcttacggat ggcatgacag
     5761 taagagaatt atgcagtgct gccataacca tgagtgataa cactgcggcc aacttacttc
     5821 tgacaacgat cggaggaccg aaggagctaa ccgctttttt gcacaacatg ggggatcatg
     5881 taactcgcct tgatcgttgg gaaccggagc tgaatgaagc cataccaaac gacgagcgtg
     5941 acaccacgat gcctgtagca atggcaacaa cgttgcgcaa actattaact ggcgaactac
     6001 ttactctagc ttcccggcaa caattaatag actggatgga ggcggataaa gttgcaggac
     6061 cacttctgcg ctcggccctt ccggctggct ggtttattgc tgataaatct ggagccggtg
     6121 agcgtgggtc tcgcggtatc attgcagcac tggggccaga tggtaagccc tcccgtatcg
     6181 tagttatcta cacgacgggg agtcaggcaa ctatggatga acgaaataga cagatcgctg
     6241 agataggtgc ctcactgatt aagcattggt aactgtcaga ccaagtttac tcatatatac
     6301 tttagattga tttaaaactt catttttaat ttaaaaggat ctaggtgaag atcctttttg
     6361 ataatctcat gaccaaaatc ccttaacgtg agttttcgtt ccactgagcg tcagaccccg
     6421 tagaaaagat caaaggatct tcttgagatc ctttttttct gcgcgtaatc tgctgcttgc
     6481 aaacaaaaaa accaccgcta ccagcggtgg tttgtttgcc ggatcaagag ctaccaactc
     6541 tttttccgaa ggtaactggc ttcagcagag cgcagatacc aaatactgtc cttctagtgt
     6601 agccgtagtt aggccaccac ttcaagaact ctgtagcacc gcctacatac ctcgctctgc
     6661 taatcctgtt accagtggct gctgccagtg gcgataagtc gtgtcttacc gggttggact
     6721 caagacgata gttaccggat aaggcgcagc ggtcgggctg aacggggggt tcgtgcacac
     6781 agcccagctt ggagcgaacg acctacaccg aactgagata cctacagcgt gagctatgag
     6841 aaagcgccac gcttcccgaa gggagaaagg cggacaggta tccggtaagc ggcagggtcg
     6901 gaacaggaga gcgcacgagg gagcttccag ggggaaacgc ctggtatctt tatagtcctg
     6961 tcgggtttcg ccacctctga cttgagcgtc gatttttgtg atgctcgtca ggggggcgga
     7021 gcctatggaa aaacgccagc aacgcggcct ttttacggtt cctggccttt tgctggcctt
     7081 ttgctcacat gttctttcct gcgttatccc ctgattctgt ggataaccgt attaccgcct
     7141 ttgagtgagc tgataccgct cgccgcagcc gaacgaccga gcgcagcgag tcagtgagcg
     7201 aggaagcggc ccaatacgca aaccgcctct ccccgcgcgt tggccgattc attaatgcag
     7261 ctggcacgac aggtttcccg actggaaagc gggcagtgag cgcaacgcaa ttaatgt
//
