# Supplementary material for: Caenorhabditis elegans LET-413 Scribble is essential in the epidermis for growth, viability, and directional outgrowth of epithelial seam cells
Source: PLoS Genet. 2021 Oct 21;17(10):e1009856. doi: 10.1371/journal.pgen.1009856 (PMC8570498; doi:10.1371/journal.pgen.1009856)
Supplement: S1 File — This.zip file contains DNA files of the genomic regions of all CRISPR engineered loci, of plasmids used as PCR templates for the generation of repair templates, and of dominant active and dominant negative constructs of CED-10 and CDC-42. Files are present in two formats: a binary SnapGene file, which can be opened with the SnapGene viewer, and a text-based Genbank file, which is compatible with all text editors but contains less extensive feature formatting. (ZIP) [file pgen.1009856.s008.zip › Supplemental File 2 - DNA files/Genbank format/pRS179 CDC-42(T17N).gb]

LOCUS       Exported                7407 bp DNA     circular SYN 02-APR-2021
DEFINITION  synthetic circular DNA
ACCESSION   .
VERSION     .
KEYWORDS    pRS179 - Pwrt-2::TagBFP::cdc-42(T17N) dominant negative
SOURCE      synthetic DNA construct
  ORGANISM  synthetic DNA construct
REFERENCE   1  (bases 1 to 7407)
  AUTHORS   .
  TITLE     Direct Submission
  JOURNAL   Exported Sep 21, 2021 from SnapGene 5.3.2
            https://www.snapgene.com
FEATURES             Location/Qualifiers
     source          1..7407
                     /organism="synthetic DNA construct"
                     /mol_type="other DNA"
     source          665..2304
                     /organism="synthetic DNA construct"
                     /mol_type="other DNA"
     misc_binding    65..87
                     /label=LacO
                     /note="ApEinfo_fwdcolor=#84b0dc
                     ApEinfo_revcolor=#84b0dc"
     primer_bind     93..113
                     /label=M13-rev
                     /note="ApEinfo_fwdcolor=#85dae9
                     ApEinfo_revcolor=#85dae9"
     primer_bind     131..150
                     /label=T3
                     /note="ApEinfo_fwdcolor=#85dae9
                     ApEinfo_revcolor=#85dae9"
     misc_feature    210..212
                     /label=GG overlap site
                     /note="ApEinfo_fwdcolor=#85dae9
                     ApEinfo_revcolor=#85dae9"
     misc_feature    213..652
                     /label=cxTi10816 LHA
                     /label=LHA?
                     /note="ApEinfo_fwdcolor=#ff9ccd
                     ApEinfo_revcolor=#ff9ccd"
     misc_feature    662..664
                     /label=GCG overlap
                     /note="ApEinfo_fwdcolor=#85dae9
                     ApEinfo_revcolor=#85dae9"
     misc_feature    665..2304
                     /label=pWrt-2
                     /note="pWrt-2"
                     /note="ApEinfo_fwdcolor=#ffef86ApEinfo_revcolor=#ffef86"
     CDS             join(2308..2628,2680..2931)
                     /codon_start=1
                     /label=cdc-42 DN cai 1
                     /translation="MQTIKCVVVGDGAVGKNCLLISYTTNKFPSEYVPTVFDNYAVTVM
                     IGGEPYTLGLFDTAGQEDYDRLRPLSYPQTDVFLVCFSVVAPASFENVREKWVPEISHH
                     CSKTPFLLVGTQVDLRDDPGMLEKLAKNKQKPVSTDVGEKLAKELKAVKYVECSALTQK
                     GLKNVFDEAILAALDPPQQEKKKKCNIL"
     variation       2356..2358
                     /label=T17N
     CDS             2932..3000
                     /codon_start=1
                     /label=F2A codon optimized
                     /translation="PVKQTLNFDLLKLAGDVESNPGP"
     CDS             join(3001..3204,3256..3414,3466..3630,3682..3855)
                     /codon_start=1
                     /label=mTagBFP2-C1
                     /translation="MVSELIKENMHMKLYMEGTVDNHHFKCTSEGEGKPYEGTQTMRIK
                     VVEGGPLPFAFDILATSFLYGSKTFINHTQGIPDFFKQSFPEGFTWERVTTYEDGGVLT
                     ATQDTSLQDGCLIYNVKIRGVNFTSNGPVMQKKTLGWEAFTETLYPADGGLEGRNDMAL
                     KLVGGSHLIANAKTTYRSKKPAKNLKMPGVYYVDYRLERIKEANNETYVEQHEVAVARY
                     CDLPSKLGHKLN"
     CDS             3856..3882
                     /codon_start=1
                     /label=cMyc NLS
                     /translation="PAAKRVKLD"
     CDS             3883..3885
                     /codon_start=1
                     /label=STOP
                     /translation=""
     3'UTR           3886..4217
                     /label=tbb-2 3'UTR
                     /note="ApEinfo_fwdcolor=#ffef86
                     ApEinfo_revcolor=#ffef86"
     misc_feature    4218..4220
                     /label=ACG overlap
                     /note="ApEinfo_fwdcolor=#85dae9
                     ApEinfo_revcolor=#85dae9"
     misc_feature    4221..4673
                     /label=cxTi10816 RHA
                     /label=RHA
                     /note="ApEinfo_fwdcolor=#ff9ccd
                     ApEinfo_revcolor=#ff9ccd"
     misc_feature    4674..4676
                     /label=GG overlap site
                     /note="ApEinfo_fwdcolor=#85dae9
                     ApEinfo_revcolor=#85dae9"
     primer_bind     complement(4729..4749)
                     /label=T7
                     /note="ApEinfo_fwdcolor=#85dae9
                     ApEinfo_revcolor=#85dae9"
     primer_bind     complement(4758..4775)
                     /label=M13-fwd
                     /note="ApEinfo_fwdcolor=#85dae9
                     ApEinfo_revcolor=#85dae9"
     CDS             4846..4914
                     /label=LacZ alpha
                     /note="ApEinfo_fwdcolor=#84b0dc
                     ApEinfo_revcolor=#84b0dc"
     rep_origin      4933..5239
                     /label=F1 ori
                     /note="ApEinfo_fwdcolor=#85dae9
                     ApEinfo_revcolor=#85dae9"
     CDS             5700..6359
                     /label=AmpR
                     /note="ApEinfo_fwdcolor=#ffef86
                     ApEinfo_revcolor=#ffef86"
     rep_origin      6457..7139
                     /label=ColE1 origin
                     /note="ApEinfo_fwdcolor=#d6b295
                     ApEinfo_revcolor=#d6b295"
ORIGIN
        1 gagttagctc actcattagg caccccaggc tttacacttt atgcttccgg ctcgtatgtt
       61 gtgtggaatt gtgagcggat aacaatttca cacaggaaac agctatgacc atgattacgc
      121 caagcgcgca attaaccctc actaaaggga acaaaagctg gagctccacc gcggtggcgg
      181 ccgctctaga agggctgcag gaattcgatt ggctccttaa attctcaatt tttcagttca
      241 ttctaccatt tctcactatc cacattccat tctatgtgtc ttttctaatg ccattatttc
      301 gtatcgagac ttctcatctg tcagtttatc taccgtatct tttttcttgg tgtccggctt
      361 taaatccaat tttagtaatg attatggtaa aggttagctt tcaaactgat gagtatgtat
      421 gtttttatat gccaattatt acagagtatt cgagaaaagg catttgatgc gatgagtatt
      481 ggttcaagaa gtcactcgac tatcattaat gttttcaata gatagcaata ttgtttcaca
      541 ttttgctgtg aagttttgtg aaatttttgc cccaaaacaa gttggaggca attttgaaat
      601 gaacaaattt taatcatatt tggagaaaat agcaggaaaa taagaaattt ggccgtgtgt
      661 cgcgcaggtc gactccacgt aatttcacaa catccgggaa aagaagtgaa aaaaggactc
      721 gagcaactgt acaagaaaat tgagaagaac ctggttgcca attcatcact tttgcaagtt
      781 gtatggagag atatgcaaga gcaatttgtc aagcaaattg cggaatacaa caaactgatt
      841 ctcacttgtt acccaggctc gaagattgag ctcgaagttt ccactgacac tgtacttcag
      901 ttcttctcag aaattgctca acaacactaa tattacgacg aataatttta ttgaattttg
      961 ttgttttaat tcatttaaaa tttagtttta atttatcaga actctaatac ttactgaacc
     1021 atgctttgta atatatttat ttatctattc tgtaataggt gaacttcgtt acattactga
     1081 tgtctgtaat ataaatttac gggtgttccc cattcgaaaa tagtagtaat gcttgctttt
     1141 ttgaaaaata aatgtcttgc ttggtgactt ttatttcacg tattttcaaa tgctcacaaa
     1201 aatttcacgg aactgacttc ttggttacac atttgtagaa attttgactg aatgtttgca
     1261 ttgaactggt caacttaaga atctgacatg caaatggtgt gttttctgaa gaacacactt
     1321 tggcaacttt taataaaaaa ggggtgtaac acgatttaaa tctaataaaa acaacttcta
     1381 taatgttatt ccgtttatat ctcactttat gttttacatt ttactcttat atacattttt
     1441 tgactcattt atacagggtg gtccataatt atggaccacc ctgtacttat atcttattta
     1501 aaactatttc atgtaagaat tgttttaaca gcgcattttt tttcatcact cgatttaaag
     1561 gtaaaattga taggccgcaa tctattttgg aaaacttcag aacaaaattt aacattttaa
     1621 gaggtaactg tgaaggttta taagagaatt ataaaccgat ctaaccacta aacatggtaa
     1681 cgtagaaaaa gtaaaattag gggagggggg atgtttattt attcttggtt ttcaattctt
     1741 atcagactct gtaaagtaaa atgaacataa cttgttcgaa tagtgtagga atttcaaaca
     1801 agctacaaat ctagctccac atacgcgtgg aatagccggt cataaatcgt cttccgttaa
     1861 ccgcatggct agatccacac cgattccatt tttcttgaat aaaacaatag cttgatgaaa
     1921 attgggtagc caccgaaaaa actgattcgc gatccggatt attggtgaca aacatacggc
     1981 aagtgaaagt gttgcactga tagaaaccga tacgagaata tgccttttgg gccccccccc
     2041 ccccccccct acggcttcac tcccggtgtt gtagatctga ctttcacttg ccttatctcg
     2101 aggaatctgg agaggagaag gagggacaac cgatccgcgc gcgcgtaaca atacgggaga
     2161 tatagaggaa aagcagcaaa aagacatttt gatgacctta ttttcttgtc gttgtcgaga
     2221 cggccattgt cccttccacg cccagctttt cattgtagtt caaatcgctt ctcattgaca
     2281 atcaacctgc caattgtttc tcggaaaatg caaaccatca agtgcgtcgt cgtcggagac
     2341 ggagccgtcg gaaagaactg cctcctcatc tcctacacca ccaacaagtt cccatccgag
     2401 tacgtcccaa ccgtcttcga caactacgcc gtcaccgtca tgatcggagg agagccatac
     2461 accctcggac tcttcgacac cgccggacaa gaggactacg accgtctccg tccactctcc
     2521 tacccacaaa ccgacgtctt cctcgtctgc ttctccgtcg tcgccccagc ctccttcgag
     2581 aacgtccgtg agaagtgggt cccagagatc tcccaccact gctccaaggt aagtttaaac
     2641 atatatatac taactaaccc tgattattta aattttcaga ccccattcct cctcgtcgga
     2701 acccaagtcg acctccgtga cgacccagga atgctcgaga agctcgccaa gaacaagcaa
     2761 aagccagtct ccaccgacgt cggagagaag ctcgccaagg agctcaaggc cgtcaagtac
     2821 gtcgagtgct ccgccctcac ccaaaaggga ctcaagaacg tcttcgacga ggccatcctc
     2881 gccgccctcg acccaccaca acaagagaag aagaagaagt gcaacatcct cccagtcaag
     2941 caaaccctca acttcgacct cctcaagctc gccggagacg tcgagtccaa cccaggacca
     3001 atggtttcgg aattgattaa ggaaaatatg cacatgaagc tctacatgga gggaaccgtc
     3061 gacaaccacc acttcaagtg cacctccgag ggagagggaa agccatacga gggaacccaa
     3121 accatgcgta tcaaggtcgt cgagggagga ccactcccat tcgccttcga catcctcgcc
     3181 acctccttcc tctacggatc caaggtaagt ttaaacatat atatactaac taaccctgat
     3241 tatttaaatt ttcagacctt catcaaccac acccaaggaa tcccagactt cttcaagcaa
     3301 tccttcccag agggattcac ctgggagcgt gtcaccacct acgaggacgg aggagtcctc
     3361 accgccaccc aagacacctc cctccaagac ggatgcctca tctacaacgt caaggtaagt
     3421 ttaaacagtt cggtactaac taaccataca tatttaaatt ttcagatccg tggagtcaac
     3481 ttcacctcca acggaccagt catgcaaaag aagaccctcg gatgggaggc cttcaccgag
     3541 accctctacc cagccgacgg aggactcgag ggacgtaacg acatggccct caagctcgtc
     3601 ggaggatccc acctcatcgc caacgccaag gtaagtttaa acatgatttt actaactaac
     3661 taatctgatt taaattttca gaccacctac cgttccaaga agccagccaa gaacctcaag
     3721 atgccaggag tctactacgt cgactaccgt ctcgagcgta tcaaggaggc caacaacgag
     3781 acctacgtcg agcaacacga ggtcgccgtc gcccgttact gcgacctccc atccaagctc
     3841 ggacacaagc tcaacccagc cgccaagcgt gtcaagctcg actaagataa atgcaaaatc
     3901 ctttcaagca ttcccttctt ctctatcact cttctttctt tttgtcaaaa aattctctcg
     3961 ctaatttatt tgctttttta atgttattat tttatgactt tttatagtca ctgaaaagtt
     4021 tgcatctgag tgaagtgaat gctatcaaaa tgtgattctg tctgatgtac tttcacaatc
     4081 tctcttcaat tccattttga agtgctttaa acccgaaagg ttgagaaaaa tgcgagcgct
     4141 caaatatttg tattgtgttc gttgagtgac ccaacaaaaa gaggaaactt tattgtgccg
     4201 ccaagaaaaa agtctcaggc tttgcagttt ggttgtagtg aacaataaat tcgtttttta
     4261 ttttggttta ctttttcttg gtttttgtat ttttacacgg gccctactgt actcactaca
     4321 gtagtcacac agttcatcga ctagtgtgag acaagtgtga aactaaactt aggcgacatt
     4381 ttgttaataa tcgtaactta aaggaggact aacagttcgg gcgattttga tcttatagac
     4441 ccaacatggg ctcaaatgaa cggattgaaa cttctcgaaa acttttcaaa ctttttcatg
     4501 ccggttcaaa attttgaaaa agctacactg attttagtca aaatctcgaa ttttggccat
     4561 ttttccgtct cacatctgtc ggaagacaaa actgttaaca aaactgttaa tacccaactt
     4621 ttttaactaa aaaaaattaa tatggaaacg ttggaaacag ttcattcgat ctggtaatca
     4681 agcttatcga taccgtcgac ctcgaggggg ggcccggtac ccaattcgcc ctatagtgag
     4741 tcgtattacg cgcgctcact ggccgtcgtt ttacaacgtc gtgactggga aaaccctggc
     4801 gttacccaac ttaatcgcct tgcagcacat ccccctttcg ccagctggcg taatagcgaa
     4861 gaggcccgca ccgatcgccc ttcccaacag ttgcgcagcc tgaatggcga atgggnnnnn
     4921 nnnnnnnnnn nnnnnnnnnn nnnnnnnnnn nnnnnnnnnn nnnnnnnnnn nnnnnnnnnn
     4981 nnnnnnnnnn nnnnnnnnnn nnnnnnnnnn nnnnnnnnnn nnnnnnnnnn nnnnnnnnnc
     5041 nnnnnnnnnn nnnnnnnnnn nnnnnnnnnn nnnnnnnnnn nnnnnnnnnn nnnnnnnnnn
     5101 nnnnnnnnnn nnnnnnnnnn nnnnnnnnnn nannnnnnnn nnnnnnnnnn nnnnnnnnnn
     5161 nnnnnnnnnn nnnnnnnnnn ncctttgacg ttggagtcca cgttctttaa tagtggactc
     5221 ttgttccaaa ctggaacaac actcaaccct atctcggtct attcttttga tttataaggg
     5281 attttgccga tttcggccta ttggttaaaa aatgagctga tttaacaaaa atttaacgcg
     5341 aattttaaca aaatattaac gcttacaatt taggtggcac ttttcgggga aatgtgcgcg
     5401 gaacccctat ttgtttattt ttctaaatac attcaaatat gtatccgctc atgagacaat
     5461 aaccctgata aatgcttcaa taatattgaa aaaggaagag tatgagtatt caacatttcc
     5521 gtgtcgccct tattcccttt tttgcggcat tttgccttcc tgtttttgct cacccagaaa
     5581 cgctggtgaa agtaaaagat gctgaagatc agttgggtgc acgagtgggt tacatcgaac
     5641 tggatctcaa cagcggtaag atccttgaga gttttcgccc cgaagaacgt tttccaatga
     5701 tgagcacttt taaagttctg ctatgtggcg cggtattatc ccgtattgac gccgggcaag
     5761 agcaactcgg tcgccgcata cactattctc agaatgactt ggttgagtac tcaccagtca
     5821 cagaaaagca tcttacggat ggcatgacag taagagaatt atgcagtgct gccataacca
     5881 tgagtgataa cactgcggcc aacttacttc tgacaacgat cggaggaccg aaggagctaa
     5941 ccgctttttt gcacaacatg ggggatcatg taactcgcct tgatcgttgg gaaccggagc
     6001 tgaatgaagc cataccaaac gacgagcgtg acaccacgat gcctgtagca atggcaacaa
     6061 cgttgcgcaa actattaact ggcgaactac ttactctagc ttcccggcaa caattaatag
     6121 actggatgga ggcggataaa gttgcaggac cacttctgcg ctcggccctt ccggctggct
     6181 ggtttattgc tgataaatct ggagccggtg agcgtgggtc tcgcggtatc attgcagcac
     6241 tggggccaga tggtaagccc tcccgtatcg tagttatcta cacgacgggg agtcaggcaa
     6301 ctatggatga acgaaataga cagatcgctg agataggtgc ctcactgatt aagcattggt
     6361 aactgtcaga ccaagtttac tcatatatac tttagattga tttaaaactt catttttaat
     6421 ttaaaaggat ctaggtgaag atcctttttg ataatctcat gaccaaaatc ccttaacgtg
     6481 agttttcgtt ccactgagcg tcagaccccg tagaaaagat caaaggatct tcttgagatc
     6541 ctttttttct gcgcgtaatc tgctgcttgc aaacaaaaaa accaccgcta ccagcggtgg
     6601 tttgtttgcc ggatcaagag ctaccaactc tttttccgaa ggtaactggc ttcagcagag
     6661 cgcagatacc aaatactgtc cttctagtgt agccgtagtt aggccaccac ttcaagaact
     6721 ctgtagcacc gcctacatac ctcgctctgc taatcctgtt accagtggct gctgccagtg
     6781 gcgataagtc gtgtcttacc gggttggact caagacgata gttaccggat aaggcgcagc
     6841 ggtcgggctg aacggggggt tcgtgcacac agcccagctt ggagcgaacg acctacaccg
     6901 aactgagata cctacagcgt gagctatgag aaagcgccac gcttcccgaa gggagaaagg
     6961 cggacaggta tccggtaagc ggcagggtcg gaacaggaga gcgcacgagg gagcttccag
     7021 ggggaaacgc ctggtatctt tatagtcctg tcgggtttcg ccacctctga cttgagcgtc
     7081 gatttttgtg atgctcgtca ggggggcgga gcctatggaa aaacgccagc aacgcggcct
     7141 ttttacggtt cctggccttt tgctggcctt ttgctcacat gttctttcct gcgttatccc
     7201 ctgattctgt ggataaccgt attaccgcct ttgagtgagc tgataccgct cgccgcagcc
     7261 gaacgaccga gcgcagcgag tcagtgagcg aggaagcggc ccaatacgca aaccgcctct
     7321 ccccgcgcgt tggccgattc attaatgcag ctggcacgac aggtttcccg actggaaagc
     7381 gggcagtgag cgcaacgcaa ttaatgt
//
