# Supplementary material for: Caenorhabditis elegans LET-413 Scribble is essential in the epidermis for growth, viability, and directional outgrowth of epithelial seam cells
Source: PLoS Genet. 2021 Oct 21;17(10):e1009856. doi: 10.1371/journal.pgen.1009856 (PMC8570498; doi:10.1371/journal.pgen.1009856)
Supplement: S1 File — This.zip file contains DNA files of the genomic regions of all CRISPR engineered loci, of plasmids used as PCR templates for the generation of repair templates, and of dominant active and dominant negative constructs of CED-10 and CDC-42. Files are present in two formats: a binary SnapGene file, which can be opened with the SnapGene viewer, and a text-based Genbank file, which is compatible with all text editors but contains less extensive feature formatting. (ZIP) [file pgen.1009856.s008.zip › Supplemental File 2 - DNA files/Genbank format/pRS180 CDC-42(Q61L).gb]

LOCUS       Exported                7407 bp DNA     circular SYN 02-APR-2021
DEFINITION  synthetic circular DNA
ACCESSION   .
VERSION     .
KEYWORDS    pRS180 - Pwrt-2::TagBFP::cdc-42(Q61L) constitutive active
SOURCE      synthetic DNA construct
  ORGANISM  synthetic DNA construct
REFERENCE   1  (bases 1 to 7407)
  AUTHORS   .
  TITLE     Direct Submission
  JOURNAL   Exported Sep 21, 2021 from SnapGene 5.3.2
            https://www.snapgene.com
FEATURES             Location/Qualifiers
     source          1..7407
                     /organism="synthetic DNA construct"
                     /mol_type="other DNA"
     source          665..2304
                     /organism="synthetic DNA construct"
                     /mol_type="other DNA"
     misc_binding    65..87
                     /label=LacO
                     /note="ApEinfo_fwdcolor=#84b0dc
                     ApEinfo_revcolor=#84b0dc"
     primer_bind     93..113
                     /label=M13-rev
                     /note="ApEinfo_fwdcolor=#85dae9
                     ApEinfo_revcolor=#85dae9"
     primer_bind     131..150
                     /label=T3
                     /note="ApEinfo_fwdcolor=#85dae9
                     ApEinfo_revcolor=#85dae9"
     misc_feature    210..212
                     /label=GG overlap site
                     /note="ApEinfo_fwdcolor=#85dae9
                     ApEinfo_revcolor=#85dae9"
     misc_feature    213..652
                     /label=cxTi10816 LHA
                     /label=LHA?
                     /note="ApEinfo_fwdcolor=#ff9ccd
                     ApEinfo_revcolor=#ff9ccd"
     misc_feature    662..664
                     /label=GCG overlap
                     /note="ApEinfo_fwdcolor=#85dae9
                     ApEinfo_revcolor=#85dae9"
     misc_feature    665..2304
                     /label=pWrt-2
                     /note="pWrt-2"
                     /note="ApEinfo_fwdcolor=#ffef86ApEinfo_revcolor=#ffef86"
     CDS             join(2308..2628,2680..2931)
                     /codon_start=1
                     /label=cdc-42(DN) cai 1
                     /translation="MQTIKCVVVGDGAVGKTCLLISYTTNKFPSEYVPTVFDNYAVTVM
                     IGGEPYTLGLFDTAGLEDYDRLRPLSYPQTDVFLVCFSVVAPASFENVREKWVPEISHH
                     CSKTPFLLVGTQVDLRDDPGMLEKLAKNKQKPVSTDVGEKLAKELKAVKYVECSALTQK
                     GLKNVFDEAILAALDPPQQEKKKKCNIL"
     variation       2488..2490
                     /label=Q61L
     CDS             2932..3000
                     /codon_start=1
                     /label=F2A codon optimized
                     /translation="PVKQTLNFDLLKLAGDVESNPGP"
     CDS             join(3001..3204,3256..3414,3466..3630,3682..3855)
                     /codon_start=1
                     /label=mTagBFP2-C1
                     /translation="MVSELIKENMHMKLYMEGTVDNHHFKCTSEGEGKPYEGTQTMRIK
                     VVEGGPLPFAFDILATSFLYGSKTFINHTQGIPDFFKQSFPEGFTWERVTTYEDGGVLT
                     ATQDTSLQDGCLIYNVKIRGVNFTSNGPVMQKKTLGWEAFTETLYPADGGLEGRNDMAL
                     KLVGGSHLIANAKTTYRSKKPAKNLKMPGVYYVDYRLERIKEANNETYVEQHEVAVARY
                     CDLPSKLGHKLN"
     CDS             3856..3882
                     /codon_start=1
                     /label=cMyc NLS
                     /translation="PAAKRVKLD"
     CDS             3883..3885
                     /codon_start=1
                     /label=STOP
                     /translation=""
     3'UTR           3886..4217
                     /label=tbb-2 3'UTR
                     /note="ApEinfo_fwdcolor=#ffef86
                     ApEinfo_revcolor=#ffef86"
     misc_feature    4218..4220
                     /label=ACG overlap
                     /note="ApEinfo_fwdcolor=#85dae9
                     ApEinfo_revcolor=#85dae9"
     misc_feature    4221..4673
                     /label=cxTi10816 RHA
                     /label=RHA
                     /note="ApEinfo_fwdcolor=#ff9ccd
                     ApEinfo_revcolor=#ff9ccd"
     misc_feature    4674..4676
                     /label=GG overlap site
                     /note="ApEinfo_fwdcolor=#85dae9
                     ApEinfo_revcolor=#85dae9"
     primer_bind     complement(4729..4749)
                     /label=T7
                     /note="ApEinfo_fwdcolor=#85dae9
                     ApEinfo_revcolor=#85dae9"
     primer_bind     complement(4758..4775)
                     /label=M13-fwd
                     /note="ApEinfo_fwdcolor=#85dae9
                     ApEinfo_revcolor=#85dae9"
     CDS             4846..4914
                     /label=LacZ alpha
                     /note="ApEinfo_fwdcolor=#84b0dc
                     ApEinfo_revcolor=#84b0dc"
     rep_origin      4933..5239
                     /label=F1 ori
                     /note="ApEinfo_fwdcolor=#85dae9
                     ApEinfo_revcolor=#85dae9"
     CDS             5700..6359
                     /label=AmpR
                     /note="ApEinfo_fwdcolor=#ffef86
                     ApEinfo_revcolor=#ffef86"
     rep_origin      6457..7139
                     /label=ColE1 origin
                     /note="ApEinfo_fwdcolor=#d6b295
                     ApEinfo_revcolor=#d6b295"
ORIGIN
        1 gagttagctc actcattagg caccccaggc tttacacttt atgcttccgg ctcgtatgtt
       61 gtgtggaatt gtgagcggat aacaatttca cacaggaaac agctatgacc atgattacgc
      121 caagcgcgca attaaccctc actaaaggga acaaaagctg gagctccacc gcggtggcgg
      181 ccgctctaga agggctgcag gaattcgatt ggctccttaa attctcaatt tttcagttca
      241 ttctaccatt tctcactatc cacattccat tctatgtgtc ttttctaatg ccattatttc
      301 gtatcgagac ttctcatctg tcagtttatc taccgtatct tttttcttgg tgtccggctt
      361 taaatccaat tttagtaatg attatggtaa aggttagctt tcaaactgat gagtatgtat
      421 gtttttatat gccaattatt acagagtatt cgagaaaagg catttgatgc gatgagtatt
      481 ggttcaagaa gtcactcgac tatcattaat gttttcaata gatagcaata ttgtttcaca
      541 ttttgctgtg aagttttgtg aaatttttgc cccaaaacaa gttggaggca attttgaaat
      601 gaacaaattt taatcatatt tggagaaaat agcaggaaaa taagaaattt ggccgtgtgt
      661 cgcgcaggtc gactccacgt aatttcacaa catccgggaa aagaagtgaa aaaaggactc
      721 gagcaactgt acaagaaaat tgagaagaac ctggttgcca attcatcact tttgcaagtt
      781 gtatggagag atatgcaaga gcaatttgtc aagcaaattg cggaatacaa caaactgatt
      841 ctcacttgtt acccaggctc gaagattgag ctcgaagttt ccactgacac tgtacttcag
      901 ttcttctcag aaattgctca acaacactaa tattacgacg aataatttta ttgaattttg
      961 ttgttttaat tcatttaaaa tttagtttta atttatcaga actctaatac ttactgaacc
     1021 atgctttgta atatatttat ttatctattc tgtaataggt gaacttcgtt acattactga
     1081 tgtctgtaat ataaatttac gggtgttccc cattcgaaaa tagtagtaat gcttgctttt
     1141 ttgaaaaata aatgtcttgc ttggtgactt ttatttcacg tattttcaaa tgctcacaaa
     1201 aatttcacgg aactgacttc ttggttacac atttgtagaa attttgactg aatgtttgca
     1261 ttgaactggt caacttaaga atctgacatg caaatggtgt gttttctgaa gaacacactt
     1321 tggcaacttt taataaaaaa ggggtgtaac acgatttaaa tctaataaaa acaacttcta
     1381 taatgttatt ccgtttatat ctcactttat gttttacatt ttactcttat atacattttt
     1441 tgactcattt atacagggtg gtccataatt atggaccacc ctgtacttat atcttattta
     1501 aaactatttc atgtaagaat tgttttaaca gcgcattttt tttcatcact cgatttaaag
     1561 gtaaaattga taggccgcaa tctattttgg aaaacttcag aacaaaattt aacattttaa
     1621 gaggtaactg tgaaggttta taagagaatt ataaaccgat ctaaccacta aacatggtaa
     1681 cgtagaaaaa gtaaaattag gggagggggg atgtttattt attcttggtt ttcaattctt
     1741 atcagactct gtaaagtaaa atgaacataa cttgttcgaa tagtgtagga atttcaaaca
     1801 agctacaaat ctagctccac atacgcgtgg aatagccggt cataaatcgt cttccgttaa
     1861 ccgcatggct agatccacac cgattccatt tttcttgaat aaaacaatag cttgatgaaa
     1921 attgggtagc caccgaaaaa actgattcgc gatccggatt attggtgaca aacatacggc
     1981 aagtgaaagt gttgcactga tagaaaccga tacgagaata tgccttttgg gccccccccc
     2041 ccccccccct acggcttcac tcccggtgtt gtagatctga ctttcacttg ccttatctcg
     2101 aggaatctgg agaggagaag gagggacaac cgatccgcgc gcgcgtaaca atacgggaga
     2161 tatagaggaa aagcagcaaa aagacatttt gatgacctta ttttcttgtc gttgtcgaga
     2221 cggccattgt cccttccacg cccagctttt cattgtagtt caaatcgctt ctcattgaca
     2281 atcaacctgc caattgtttc tcggaaaatg caaaccatca agtgcgtcgt cgtcggagac
     2341 ggagccgtcg gaaagacctg cctcctcatc tcctacacca ccaacaagtt cccatccgag
     2401 tacgtcccaa ccgtcttcga caactacgcc gtcaccgtca tgatcggagg agagccatac
     2461 accctcggac tcttcgacac cgccggactc gaggactacg accgtctccg tccactctcc
     2521 tacccacaaa ccgacgtctt cctcgtctgc ttctccgtcg tcgccccagc ctccttcgag
     2581 aacgtccgtg agaagtgggt cccagagatc tcccaccact gctccaaggt aagtttaaac
     2641 atatatatac taactaaccc tgattattta aattttcaga ccccattcct cctcgtcgga
     2701 acccaagtcg acctccgtga cgacccagga atgctcgaga agctcgccaa gaacaagcaa
     2761 aagccagtct ccaccgacgt cggagagaag ctcgccaagg agctcaaggc cgtcaagtac
     2821 gtcgagtgct ccgccctcac ccaaaaggga ctcaagaacg tcttcgacga ggccatcctc
     2881 gccgccctcg acccaccaca acaagagaag aagaagaagt gcaacatcct cccagtcaag
     2941 caaaccctca acttcgacct cctcaagctc gccggagacg tcgagtccaa cccaggacca
     3001 atggtttcgg aattgattaa ggaaaatatg cacatgaagc tctacatgga gggaaccgtc
     3061 gacaaccacc acttcaagtg cacctccgag ggagagggaa agccatacga gggaacccaa
     3121 accatgcgta tcaaggtcgt cgagggagga ccactcccat tcgccttcga catcctcgcc
     3181 acctccttcc tctacggatc caaggtaagt ttaaacatat atatactaac taaccctgat
     3241 tatttaaatt ttcagacctt catcaaccac acccaaggaa tcccagactt cttcaagcaa
     3301 tccttcccag agggattcac ctgggagcgt gtcaccacct acgaggacgg aggagtcctc
     3361 accgccaccc aagacacctc cctccaagac ggatgcctca tctacaacgt caaggtaagt
     3421 ttaaacagtt cggtactaac taaccataca tatttaaatt ttcagatccg tggagtcaac
     3481 ttcacctcca acggaccagt catgcaaaag aagaccctcg gatgggaggc cttcaccgag
     3541 accctctacc cagccgacgg aggactcgag ggacgtaacg acatggccct caagctcgtc
     3601 ggaggatccc acctcatcgc caacgccaag gtaagtttaa acatgatttt actaactaac
     3661 taatctgatt taaattttca gaccacctac cgttccaaga agccagccaa gaacctcaag
     3721 atgccaggag tctactacgt cgactaccgt ctcgagcgta tcaaggaggc caacaacgag
     3781 acctacgtcg agcaacacga ggtcgccgtc gcccgttact gcgacctccc atccaagctc
     3841 ggacacaagc tcaacccagc cgccaagcgt gtcaagctcg actaagataa atgcaaaatc
     3901 ctttcaagca ttcccttctt ctctatcact cttctttctt tttgtcaaaa aattctctcg
     3961 ctaatttatt tgctttttta atgttattat tttatgactt tttatagtca ctgaaaagtt
     4021 tgcatctgag tgaagtgaat gctatcaaaa tgtgattctg tctgatgtac tttcacaatc
     4081 tctcttcaat tccattttga agtgctttaa acccgaaagg ttgagaaaaa tgcgagcgct
     4141 caaatatttg tattgtgttc gttgagtgac ccaacaaaaa gaggaaactt tattgtgccg
     4201 ccaagaaaaa agtctcaggc tttgcagttt ggttgtagtg aacaataaat tcgtttttta
     4261 ttttggttta ctttttcttg gtttttgtat ttttacacgg gccctactgt actcactaca
     4321 gtagtcacac agttcatcga ctagtgtgag acaagtgtga aactaaactt aggcgacatt
     4381 ttgttaataa tcgtaactta aaggaggact aacagttcgg gcgattttga tcttatagac
     4441 ccaacatggg ctcaaatgaa cggattgaaa cttctcgaaa acttttcaaa ctttttcatg
     4501 ccggttcaaa attttgaaaa agctacactg attttagtca aaatctcgaa ttttggccat
     4561 ttttccgtct cacatctgtc ggaagacaaa actgttaaca aaactgttaa tacccaactt
     4621 ttttaactaa aaaaaattaa tatggaaacg ttggaaacag ttcattcgat ctggtaatca
     4681 agcttatcga taccgtcgac ctcgaggggg ggcccggtac ccaattcgcc ctatagtgag
     4741 tcgtattacg cgcgctcact ggccgtcgtt ttacaacgtc gtgactggga aaaccctggc
     4801 gttacccaac ttaatcgcct tgcagcacat ccccctttcg ccagctggcg taatagcgaa
     4861 gaggcccgca ccgatcgccc ttcccaacag ttgcgcagcc tgaatggcga atgggnnnnn
     4921 nnnnnnnnnn nnnnnnnnnn nnnnnnnnnn nnnnnnnnnn nnnnnnnnnn nnnnnnnnnn
     4981 nnnnnnnnnn nnnnnnnnnn nnnnnnnnnn nnnnnnnnnn nnnnnnnnnn nnnnnnnnnc
     5041 nnnnnnnnnn nnnnnnnnnn nnnnnnnnnn nnnnnnnnnn nnnnnnnnnn nnnnnnnnnn
     5101 nnnnnnnnnn nnnnnnnnnn nnnnnnnnnn nannnnnnnn nnnnnnnnnn nnnnnnnnnn
     5161 nnnnnnnnnn nnnnnnnnnn ncctttgacg ttggagtcca cgttctttaa tagtggactc
     5221 ttgttccaaa ctggaacaac actcaaccct atctcggtct attcttttga tttataaggg
     5281 attttgccga tttcggccta ttggttaaaa aatgagctga tttaacaaaa atttaacgcg
     5341 aattttaaca aaatattaac gcttacaatt taggtggcac ttttcgggga aatgtgcgcg
     5401 gaacccctat ttgtttattt ttctaaatac attcaaatat gtatccgctc atgagacaat
     5461 aaccctgata aatgcttcaa taatattgaa aaaggaagag tatgagtatt caacatttcc
     5521 gtgtcgccct tattcccttt tttgcggcat tttgccttcc tgtttttgct cacccagaaa
     5581 cgctggtgaa agtaaaagat gctgaagatc agttgggtgc acgagtgggt tacatcgaac
     5641 tggatctcaa cagcggtaag atccttgaga gttttcgccc cgaagaacgt tttccaatga
     5701 tgagcacttt taaagttctg ctatgtggcg cggtattatc ccgtattgac gccgggcaag
     5761 agcaactcgg tcgccgcata cactattctc agaatgactt ggttgagtac tcaccagtca
     5821 cagaaaagca tcttacggat ggcatgacag taagagaatt atgcagtgct gccataacca
     5881 tgagtgataa cactgcggcc aacttacttc tgacaacgat cggaggaccg aaggagctaa
     5941 ccgctttttt gcacaacatg ggggatcatg taactcgcct tgatcgttgg gaaccggagc
     6001 tgaatgaagc cataccaaac gacgagcgtg acaccacgat gcctgtagca atggcaacaa
     6061 cgttgcgcaa actattaact ggcgaactac ttactctagc ttcccggcaa caattaatag
     6121 actggatgga ggcggataaa gttgcaggac cacttctgcg ctcggccctt ccggctggct
     6181 ggtttattgc tgataaatct ggagccggtg agcgtgggtc tcgcggtatc attgcagcac
     6241 tggggccaga tggtaagccc tcccgtatcg tagttatcta cacgacgggg agtcaggcaa
     6301 ctatggatga acgaaataga cagatcgctg agataggtgc ctcactgatt aagcattggt
     6361 aactgtcaga ccaagtttac tcatatatac tttagattga tttaaaactt catttttaat
     6421 ttaaaaggat ctaggtgaag atcctttttg ataatctcat gaccaaaatc ccttaacgtg
     6481 agttttcgtt ccactgagcg tcagaccccg tagaaaagat caaaggatct tcttgagatc
     6541 ctttttttct gcgcgtaatc tgctgcttgc aaacaaaaaa accaccgcta ccagcggtgg
     6601 tttgtttgcc ggatcaagag ctaccaactc tttttccgaa ggtaactggc ttcagcagag
     6661 cgcagatacc aaatactgtc cttctagtgt agccgtagtt aggccaccac ttcaagaact
     6721 ctgtagcacc gcctacatac ctcgctctgc taatcctgtt accagtggct gctgccagtg
     6781 gcgataagtc gtgtcttacc gggttggact caagacgata gttaccggat aaggcgcagc
     6841 ggtcgggctg aacggggggt tcgtgcacac agcccagctt ggagcgaacg acctacaccg
     6901 aactgagata cctacagcgt gagctatgag aaagcgccac gcttcccgaa gggagaaagg
     6961 cggacaggta tccggtaagc ggcagggtcg gaacaggaga gcgcacgagg gagcttccag
     7021 ggggaaacgc ctggtatctt tatagtcctg tcgggtttcg ccacctctga cttgagcgtc
     7081 gatttttgtg atgctcgtca ggggggcgga gcctatggaa aaacgccagc aacgcggcct
     7141 ttttacggtt cctggccttt tgctggcctt ttgctcacat gttctttcct gcgttatccc
     7201 ctgattctgt ggataaccgt attaccgcct ttgagtgagc tgataccgct cgccgcagcc
     7261 gaacgaccga gcgcagcgag tcagtgagcg aggaagcggc ccaatacgca aaccgcctct
     7321 ccccgcgcgt tggccgattc attaatgcag ctggcacgac aggtttcccg actggaaagc
     7381 gggcagtgag cgcaacgcaa ttaatgt
//
